>Addgene plasmid #31375 | pAd:CMV-rtTA-IRES-birA | addgene full sequence | sequence record 201755 | Addgene NGS Result
CGTTACATAACTTACGGTAAATGGCCCGCCTGGCTGACCGCCCAACGACCCCCGCCCATTGACGTCAATA
ATGACGTATGTTCCCATAGTAACGCCAATAGGGACTTTCCATTGACGTCAATGGGTGGAGTATTTACGGT
AAACTGCCCACTTGGCAGTACATCAAGTGTATCATATGCCAAGTACGCCCCCTATTGACGTCAATGACGG
TAAATGGCCCGCCTGGCATTATGCCCAGTACATGACCTTATGGGACTTTCCTACTTGGCAGTACATCTAC
GTATTAGTCATCGCTATTACCATGGTGATGCGGTTTTGGCAGTACATCAATGGGCGTGGATAGCGGTTTG
ACTCACGGGGATTTCCAAGTCTCCACCCCATTGACGTCAATGGGAGTTTGTTTTGGCACCAAAATCAACG
GGACTTTCCAAAATGTCGTAACAACTCCGCCCCATTGACGCAAATGGGCGGTAGGCGTGTACGGTGGGAG
GTCTATATAAGCAGAGCTGGTTTAGTGAACCGTCAGATCCGCTAGAGATCTGGTACCGTCGACGCGGCCG
CTCGAGCCTAAGCTTCTAGCGCTACCGGACTCAGATCCACCATGTCTAGATTAGATAAAAGTAAAGTGAT
TAACAGCGCATTAGAGCTGCTTAATGAGGTCGGAATCGAAGGTTTAACAACCCGTAAACTCGCCCAGAAG
CTTGGTGTAGAGCAGCCTACACTGTATTGGCATGTAAAAAATAAGCGGGCTTTGCTCGACGCCTTAGCCA
TTGAGATGTTAGATAGGCACCATACTCACTTTTGCCCTTTAAAAGGGGAAAGCTGGCAAGATTTTTTACG
CAATAACGCTAAAAGTTTTAGATGTGCTTTACTAAGTCATCGCAATGGAGCAAAAGTACATTCAGATACA
CGGCCTACAGAAAAACAGTATGAAACTCTCGAAAATCAATTAGCCTTTTTATGCCAACAAGGTTTTTCAC
TAGAGAACGCGTTATATGCACTCAGCGCTGTGGGGCATTTTACTTTAGGTTGCGTATTGGAAGATCAAGA
GCATCAAGTCGCTAAAGAAGAAAGGGAAACACCTACTACTGATAGTATGCCGCCATTATTACGACAAGCT
ATCGAATTATTTGATCACCAAGGTGCAGAGCCAGCCTTCTTATTCGGCCTTGAATTGATCATATGCGGAT
TAGAAAAACAACTTAAATGTGAAAGTGGGTCCGCGTACAGCCGCGCGCGTACGAAAAACAATTACGGGTC
TACCATCGAGGGCCTGCTCGATCTCCCGGACGACGACGCCCCCGAAGAGGCGGGGCTGGCGGCTCCGCGC
CTGTCCTTTCTCCCCGCGGGACACACGCGCAGACTGTCGACGGCCCCCCCGACCGATGTCAGCCTGGGGG
ACGAGCTCCACTTAGACGGCGAGGACGTGGCGATGGCGCATGCCGACGCGCTAGACGATTTCGATCTGGA
CATGTTGGGGGACGGGGATTCCCCGGGTCCGGGATTTACCCCCCACGACTCCGCCCCCTACGGCGCTCTG
GATATGGCCGACTTCGAGTTTGAGCAGATGTTTACCGATGCCCTTGGAATTGACGAGTACGGTGGGTAGG
GCGGCCGCAGATCCGCCCCTCTCCCTCCCCCCCCCCTAACGTTACTGGCCGAAGCCGCTTGGAATAAGGC
CGGTGTGCGTTTGTCTATATGTTATTTTCCACCATATTGCCGTCTTTTGGCAATGTGAGGGCCCGGAAAC
CTGGCCCTGTCTTCTTGACGAGCATTCCTAGGGGTCTTTCCCCTCTCGCCAAAGGAATGCAAGGTCTGTT
GAATGTCGTGAAGGAAGCAGTTCCTCTGGAAGCTTCTTGAAGACAAACAACGTCTGTAGCGACCCTTTGC
AGGCAGCGGAACCCCCCACCTGGCGACAGGTGCCTCTGCGGCCAAAAGCCACGTGTATAAGATACACCTG
CAAAGGCGGCACAACCCCAGTGCCACGTTGTGAGTTGGATAGTTGTGGAAAGAGTCAAATGGCTCTCCTC
AAGCGTATTCAACAAGGGGCTGAAGGATGCCCAGAAGGTACCCCATTGTATGGGATCTGATCTGGGGCCT
CGGTACACATGCTTTACATGTGTTTAGTCGAGGTTAAAAAAACGTCTAGGCCCCCCGAACCACGGGGACG
TGGTTTTCCTTTGAAAAACACGATGATAATATGGCCCTCGAGACCATGAAGGATAACACCGTGCCACTGA
AATTGATTGCCCTGTTAGCGAACGGTGAATTTCACTCTGGCGAGCAGTTGGGTGAAACGCTGGGAATGAG
CCGGGCGGCTATTAATAAACACATTCAGACACTGCGTGACTGGGGCGTTGATGTCTTTACCGTTCCGGGT
AAAGGATACAGCCTGCCTGAGCCTATCCAGTTACTTAATGCTAAACAGATATTGGGTCAGCTGGATGGCG
GTAGTGTAGCCGTGCTGCCAGTGATTGACTCCACGAATCAGTACCTTCTTGATCGTATCGGAGAGCTTAA
ATCGGGCGATGCTTGCATTGCAGAATACCAGCAGGCTGGCCGTGGTCGCCGGGGTCGGAAATGGTTTTCG
CCTTTTGGCGCAAACTTATATTTGTCGATGTTCTGGCGTCTGGAACAAGGCCCGGCGGCGGCGATTGGTT
TAAGTCTGGTTATCGGTATCGTGATGGCGGAAGTATTACGCAAGCTGGGTGCAGATAAAGTTCGTGTTAA
ATGGCCTAATGACCTCTATCTGCAGGATCGCAAGCTGGCAGGCATTCTGGTGGAGCTGACTGGCAAAACT
GGCGATGCGGCGCAAATAGTCATTGGAGCCGGGATCAACATGGCAATGCGCCGTGTTGAAGAGAGTGTCG
TTAATCAGGGGTGGATCACGCTGCAGGAAGCGGGGATCAATCTCGATCGTAATACGTTGGCGGCCATGCT
AATACGTGAATTACGTGCTGCGTTGGAACTCTTCGAACAAGAAGGATTGGCACCTTATCTGTCGCGCTGG
GAAAAGCTGGATAATTTTATTAATCGCCCAGTGAAACTTATCATTGGTGATAAAGAAATATTTGGCATTT
CACGCGGAATAGACAAACAGGGGGCTTTATTACTTGAGCAGGATGGAATAATAAAACCCTGGATGGGCGG
TGAAATATCCCTGCGTAGTGCAGAAAAATCTAGAGGGCCCTTCGAAGGTAAGCCTATCCCTAACCCTCTC
CTCGGTCTCGATTCTACGCGTACCGGTCATCATCACCATCACCATTGAGTTTAAACCCGCTGATCAGCCT
CGACTGTGCCTTCTAGTTGCCAGCCATCTGTTGTTTGCCCCTCCCCCGTGCCTTCCTTGACCCTGGAAGG
TGCCACTCCCACTGTCCTTTCCTAATAAAATGAGGAAATTGCATCGCATTGTCTGAGTAGGTGTCATTCT
ATTCTGGGGGGTGGGGTGGGGCAGGACAGCAAGGGGGAGGATTGGGAAGACAATAGCAGGCATGCTGGGG
ATGCGGTGGGCTCTATGGCTTCTGAGGCGGAAAGAACCAGCTGGGGCTCTAGGGGGTATCCCCACGCGCC
CTGTAGGATCTGGGCGTGGTTAAGGGTGGGAAAGAATATATAAGGTGGGGGTCTTATGTAGTTTTGTATC
TGTTTTGCAGCAGCCGCCGCCGCCATGAGCACCAACTCGTTTGATGGAAGCATTGTGAGCTCATATTTGA
CAACGCGCATGCCCCCATGGGCCGGGGTGCGTCAGAATGTGATGGGCTCCAGCATTGATGGTCGCCCCGT
CCTGCCCGCAAACTCTACTACCTTGACCTACGAGACCGTGTCTGGAACGCCGTTGGAGACTGCAGCCTCC
GCCGCCGCTTCAGCCGCTGCAGCCACCGCCCGCGGGATTGTGACTGACTTTGCTTTCCTGAGCCCGCTTG
CAAGCAGTGCAGCTTCCCGTTCATCCGCCCGCGATGACAAGTTGACGGCTCTTTTGGCACAATTGGATTC
TTTGACCCGGGAACTTAATGTCGTTTCTCAGCAGCTGTTGGATCTGCGCCAGCAGGTTTCTGCCCTGAAG
GCTTCCTCCCCTCCCAATGCGGTTTAAAACATAAATAAAAAACCAGACTCTGTTTGGATTTGGATCAAGC
AAGTGTCTTGCTGTCTTTATTTAGGGGTTTTGCGCGCGCGGTAGGCCCGGGACCAGCGGTCTCGGTCGTT
GAGGGTCCTGTGTATTTTTTCCAGGACGTGGTAAAGGTGACTCTGGATGTTCAGATACATGGGCATAAGC
CCGTCTCTGGGGTGGAGGTAGCACCACTGCAGAGCTTCATGCTGCGGGGTGGTGTTGTAGATGATCCAGT
CGTAGCAGGAGCGCTGGGCGTGGTGCCTAAAAATGTCTTTCAGTAGCAAGCTGATTGCCAGGGGCAGGCC
CTTGGTGTAAGTGTTTACAAAGCGGTTAAGCTGGGATGGGTGCATACGTGGGGATATGAGATGCATCTTG
GACTGTATTTTTAGGTTGGCTATGTTCCCAGCCATATCCCTCCGGGGATTCATGTTGTGCAGAACCACCA
GCACAGTGTATCCGGTGCACTTGGGAAATTTGTCATGTAGCTTAGAAGGAAATGCGTGGAAGAACTTGGA
GACGCCCTTGTGACCTCCAAGATTTTCCATGCATTCGTCCATAATGATGGCAATGGGCCCACGGGCGGCG
GCCTGGGCGAAGATATTTCTGGGATCACTAACGTCATAGTTGTGTTCCAGGATGAGATCGTCATAGGCCA
TTTTTACAAAGCGCGGGCGGAGGGTGCCAGACTGCGGTATAATGGTTCCATCCGGCCCAGGGGCGTAGTT
ACCCTCACAGATTTGCATTTCCCACGCTTTGAGTTCAGATGGGGGGATCATGTCTACCTGCGGGGCGATG
AAGAAAACGGTTTCCGGGGTAGGGGAGATCAGCTGGGAAGAAAGCAGGTTCCTGAGCAGCTGCGACTTAC
CGCAGCCGGTGGGCCCGTAAATCACACCTATTACCGGCTGCAACTGGTAGTTAAGAGAGCTGCAGCTGCC
GTCATCCCTGAGCAGGGGGGCCACTTCGTTAAGCATGTCCCTGACTCGCATGTTTTCCCTGACCAAATCC
GCCAGAAGGCGCTCGCCGCCCAGCGATAGCAGTTCTTGCAAGGAAGCAAAGTTTTTCAACGGTTTGAGAC
CGTCCGCCGTAGGCATGCTTTTGAGCGTTTGACCAAGCAGTTCCAGGCGGTCCCACAGCTCGGTCACCTG
CTCTACGGCATCTCGATCCAGCATATCTCCTCGTTTCGCGGGTTGGGGCGGCTTTCGCTGTACGGCAGTA
GTCGGTGCTCGTCCAGACGGGCCAGGGTCATGTCTTTCCACGGGCGCAGGGTCCTCGTCAGCGTAGTCTG
GGTCACGGTGAAGGGGTGCGCTCCGGGCTGCGCGCTGGCCAGGGTGCGCTTGAGGCTGGTCCTGCTGGTG
CTGAAGCGCTGCCGGTCTTCGCCCTGCGCGTCGGCCAGGTAGCATTTGACCATGGTGTCATAGTCCAGCC
CCTCCGCGGCGTGGCCCTTGGCGCGCAGCTTGCCCTTGGAGGAGGCGCCGCACGAGGGGCAGTGCAGACT
TTTGAGGGCGTAGAGCTTGGGCGCGAGAAATACCGATTCCGGGGAGTAGGCATCCGCGCCGCAGGCCCCG
CAGACGGTCTCGCATTCCACGAGCCAGGTGAGCTCTGGCCGTTCGGGGTCAAAAACCAGGTTTCCCCCAT
GCTTTTTGATGCGTTTCTTACCTCTGGTTTCCATGAGCCGGTGTCCACGCTCGGTGACGAAAAGGCTGTC
CGTGTCCCCGTATACAGACTTGAGAGGCCTGTCCTCGAGCGGTGTTCCGCGGTCCTCCTCGTATAGAAAC
TCGGACCACTCTGAGACAAAGGCTCGCGTCCAGGCCAGCACGAAGGAGGCTAAGTGGGAGGGGTAGCGGT
CGTTGTCCACTAGGGGGTCCACTCGCTCCAGGGTGTGAAGACACATGTCGCCCTCTTCGGCATCAAGGAA
GGTGATTGGTTTGTAGGTGTAGGCCACGTGACCGGGTGTTCCTGAAGGGGGGCTATAAAAGGGGGTGGGG
GCGCGTTCGTCCTCACTCTCTTCCGCATCGCTGTCTGCGAGGGCCAGCTGTTGGGGTGAGTACTCCCTCT
GAAAAGCGGGCATGACTTCTGCGCTAAGATTGTCAGTTTCCAAAAACGAGGAGGATTTGATATTCACCTG
GCCCGCGGTGATGCCTTTGAGGGTGGCCGCATCCATCTGGTCAGAAAAGACAATCTTTTTGTTGTCAAGC
TTGGTGGCAAACGACCCGTAGAGGGCGTTGGACAGCAACTTGGCGATGGAGCGCAGGGTTTGGTTTTTGT
CGCGATCGGCGCGCTCCTTGGCCGCGATGTTTAGCTGCACGTATTCGCGCGCAACGCACCGCCATTCGGG
AAAGACGGTGGTGCGCTCGTCGGGCACCAGGTGCACGCGCCAACCGCGGTTGTGCAGGGTGACAAGGTCA
ACGCTGGTGGCTACCTCTCCGCGTAGGCGCTCGTTGGTCCAGCAGAGGCGGCCGCCCTTGCGCGAGCAGA
ATGGCGGTAGGGGGTCTAGCTGCGTCTCGTCCGGGGGGTCTGCGTCCACGGTAAAGACCCCGGGCAGCAG
GCGCGCGTCGAAGTAGTCTATCTTGCATCCTTGCAAGTCTAGCGCCTGCTGCCATGCGCGGGCGGCAAGC
GCGCGCTCGTATGGGTTGAGTGGGGGACCCCATGGCATGGGGTGGGTGAGCGCGGAGGCGTACATGCCGC
AAATGTCGTAAACGTAGAGGGGCTCTCTGAGTATTCCAAGATATGTAGGGTAGCATCTTCCACCGCGGAT
GCTGGCGCGCACGTAATCGTATAGTTCGTGCGAGGGAGCGAGGAGGTCGGGACCGAGGTTGCTACGGGCG
GGCTGCTCTGCTCGGAAGACTATCTGCCTGAAGATGGCATGTGAGTTGGATGATATGGTTGGACGCTGGA
AGACGTTGAAGCTGGCGTCTGTGAGACCTACCGCGTCACGCACGAAGGAGGCGTAGGAGTCGCGCAGCTT
GTTGACCAGCTCGGCGGTGACCTGCACGTCTAGGGCGCAGTAGTCCAGGGTTTCCTTGATGATGTCATAC
TTATCCTGTCCCTTTTTTTTCCACAGCTCGCGGTTGAGGACAAACTCTTCGCGGTCTTTCCAGTACTCTT
GGATCGGAAACCCGTCGGCCTCCGAACGGTAAGAGCCTAGCATGTAGAACTGGTTGACGGCCTGGTAGGC
GCAGCATCCCTTTTCTACGGGTAGCGCGTATGCCTGCGCGGCCTTCCGGAGCGAGGTGTGGGTGAGCGCA
AAGGTGTCCCTGACCATGACTTTGAGGTACTGGTATTTGAAGTCAGTGTCGTCGCATCCGCCCTGCTCCC
AGAGCAAAAAGTCCGTGCGCTTTTTGGAACGCGGATTTGGCAGGGCGAAGGTGACATCGTTGAAGAGTAT
CTTTCCCGCGCGAGGCATAAAGTTGCGTGTGATGCGGAAGGGTCCCGGCACCTCGGAACGGTTGTTAATT
ACCTGGGCGGCGAGCACGATCTCGTCAAAGCCGTTGATGTTGTGGCCCACAATGTAAAGTTCCAAGAAGC
GCGGGATGCCCTTGATGGAAGGCAATTTTTTAAGTTCCTCGTAGGTGAGCTCTTCAGGGGAGCTGAGCCC
GTGCTCTGAAAGGGCCCAGTCTGCAAGATGAGGGTTGGAAGCGACGAATGAGCTCCACAGGTCACGGGCC
ATTAGCATTTGCAGGTGGTCGCGAAAGGTCCTAAACTGGCGACCTATGGCCATTTTTTCTGGGGTGATGC
AGTAGAAGGTAAGCGGGTCTTGTTCCCAGCGGTCCCATCCAAGGTTCGCGGCTAGGTCTCGCGCGGCAGT
CACTAGAGGCTCATCTCCGCCGAACTTCATGACCAGCATGAAGGGCACGAGCTGCTTCCCAAAGGCCCCC
ATCCAAGTATAGGTCTCTACATCGTAGGTGACAAAGAGACGCTCGGTGCGAGGATGCGAGCCGATCGGGA
AGAACTGGATCTCCCGCCACCAATTGGAGGAGTGGCTATTGATGTGGTGAAAGTAGAAGTCCCTGCGACG
GGCCGAACACTCGTGCTGGCTTTTGTAAAAACGTGCGCAGTACTGGCAGCGGTGCACGGGCTGTACATCC
TGCACGAGGTTGACCTGACGACCGCGCACAAGGAAGCAGAGTGGGAATTTGAGCCCCTCGCCTGGCGGGT
TTGGCTGGTGGTCTTCTACTTCGGCTGCTTGTCCTTGACCGTCTGGCTGCTCGAGGGGAGTTACGGTGGA
TCGGACCACCACGCCGCGCGAGCCCAAAGTCCAGATGTCCGCGCGCGGCGGTCGGAGCTTGATGACAACA
TCGCGCAGATGGGAGCTGTCCATGGTCTGGAGCTCCCGCGGCGTCAGGTCAGGCGGGAGCTCCTGCAGGT
TTACCTCGCATAGACGGGTCAGGGCGCGGGCTAGATCCAGGTGATACCTAATTTCCAGGGGCTGGTTGGT
GGCGGCGTCGATGGCTTGCAAGAGGCCGCATCCCCGCGGCGCGACTACGGTACCGCGCGGCGGGCGGTGG
GCCGCGGGGGTGTCCTTGGATGATGCATCTAAAAGCGGTGACGCGGGCGAGCCCCCGGAGGTAGGGGGGG
CTCCGGACCCGCCGGGAGAGGGGGCAGGGGCACGTCGGCGCCGCGCGCGGGCAGGAGCTGGTGCTGCGCG
CGTAGGTTGCTGGCGAACGCGACGACGCGGCGGTTGATCTCCTGAATCTGGCGCCTCTGCGTGAAGACGA
CGGGCCCGGTGAGCTTGAACCTGAAAGAGAGTTCGACAGAATCAATTTCGGTGTCGTTGACGGCGGCCTG
GCGCAAAATCTCCTGCACGTCTCCTGAGTTGTCTTGATAGGCGATCTCGGCCATGAACTGCTCGATCTCT
TCCTCCTGGAGATCTCCGCGTCCGGCTCGCTCCACGGTGGCGGCGAGGTCGTTGGAAATGCGGGCCATGA
GCTGCGAGAAGGCGTTGAGGCCTCCCTCGTTCCAGACGCGGCTGTAGACCACGCCCCCTTCGGCATCGCG
GGCGCGCATGACCACCTGCGCGAGATTGAGCTCCACGTGCCGGGCGAAGACGGCGTAGTTTCGCAGGCGC
TGAAAGAGGTAGTTGAGGGTGGTGGCGGTGTGTTCTGCCACGAAGAAGTACATAACCCAGCGTCGCAACG
TGGATTCGTTGATATCCCCCAAGGCCTCAAGGCGCTCCATGGCCTCGTAGAAGTCCACGGCGAAGTTGAA
AAACTGGGAGTTGCGCGCCGACACGGTTAACTCCTCCTCCAGAAGACGGATGAGCTCGGCGACAGTGTCG
CGCACCTCGCGCTCAAAGGCTACAGGGGCCTCTTCTTCTTCTTCAATCTCCTCTTCCATAAGGGCCTCCC
CTTCTTCTTCTTCTGGCGGCGGTGGGGGAGGGGGGACACGGCGGCGACGACGGCGCACCGGGAGGCGGTC
GACAAAGCGCTCGATCATCTCCCCGCGGCGACGGCGCATGGTCTCGGTGACGGCGCGGCCGTTCTCGCGG
GGGCGCAGTTGGAAGACGCCGCCCGTCATGTCCCGGTTATGGGTTGGCGGGGGGCTGCCATGCGGCAGGG
ATACGGCGCTAACGATGCATCTCAACAATTGTTGTGTAGGTACTCCGCCGCCGAGGGACCTGAGCGAGTC
CGCATCGACCGGATCGGAAAACCTCTCGAGAAAGGCGTCTAACCAGTCACAGTCGCAAGGTAGGCTGAGC
ACCGTGGCGGGCGGCAGCGGGCGGCGGTCGGGGTTGTTTCTGGCGGAGGTGCTGCTGATGATGTAATTAA
AGTAGGCGGTCTTGAGACGGCGGATGGTCGACAGAAGCACCATGTCCTTGGGTCCGGCCTGCTGAATGCG
CAGGCGGTCGGCCATGCCCCAGGCTTCGTTTTGACATCGGCGCAGGTCTTTGTAGTAGTCTTGCATGAGC
CTTTCTACCGGCACTTCTTCTTCTCCTTCCTCTTGTCCTGCATCTCTTGCATCTATCGCTGCGGCGGCGG
CGGAGTTTGGCCGTAGGTGGCGCCCTCTTCCTCCCATGCGTGTGACCCCGAAGCCCCTCATCGGCTGAAG
CAGGGCTAGGTCGGCGACAACGCGCTCGGCTAATATGGCCTGCTGCACCTGCGTGAGGGTAGACTGGAAG
TCATCCATGTCCACAAAGCGGTGGTATGCGCCCGTGTTGATGGTGTAAGTGCAGTTGGCCATAACGGACC
AGTTAACGGTCTGGTGACCCGGCTGCGAGAGCTCGGTGTACCTGAGACGCGAGTAAGCCCTCGAGTCAAA
TACGTAGTCGTTGCAAGTCCGCACCAGGTACTGGTATCCCACCAAAAAGTGCGGCGGCGGCTGGCGGTAG
AGGGGCCAGCGTAGGGTGGCCGGGGCTCCGGGGGCGAGATCTTCCAACATAAGGCGATGATATCCGTAGA
TGTACCTGGACATCCAGGTGATGCCGGCGGCGGTGGTGGAGGCGCGCGGAAAGTCGCGGACGCGGTTCCA
GATGTTGCGCAGCGGCAAAAAGTGCTCCATGGTCGGGACGCTCTGGCCGGTCAGGCGCGCGCAATCGTTG
ACGCTCTAGCGTGCAAAAGGAGAGCCTGTAAGCGGGCACTCTTCCGTGGTCTGGTGGATAAATTCGCAAG
GGTATCATGGCGGACGACCGGGGTTCGAGCCCCGTATCCGGCCGTCCGCCGTGATCCATGCGGTTACCGC
CCGCGTGTCGAACCCAGGTGTGCGACGTCAGACAACGGGGGAGTGCTCCTTTTGGCTTCCTTCCAGGCGC
GGCGGCTGCTGCGCTAGCTTTTTTGGCCACTGGCCGCGCGCAGCGTAAGCGGTTAGGCTGGAAAGCGAAA
GCATTAAGTGGCTCGCTCCCTGTAGCCGGAGGGTTATTTTCCAAGGGTTGAGTCGCGGGACCCCCGGTTC
GAGTCTCGGACCGGCCGGACTGCGGCGAACGGGGGTTTGCCTCCCCGTCATGCAAGACCCCGCTTGCAAA
TTCCTCCGGAAACAGGGACGAGCCCCTTTTTTGCTTTTCCCAGATGCATCCGGTGCTGCGGCAGATGCGC
CCCCCTCCTCAGCAGCGGCAAGAGCAAGAGCAGCGGCAGACATGCAGGGCACCCTCCCCTCCTCCTACCG
CGTCAGGAGGGGCGACATCCGCGGTTGACGCGGCAGCAGATGGTGATTACGAACCCCCGCGGCGCCGGGC
CCGGCACTACCTGGACTTGGAGGAGGGCGAGGGCCTGGCGCGGCTAGGAGCGCCCTCTCCTGAGCGGCAC
CCAAGGGTGCAGCTGAAGCGTGATACGCGTGAGGCGTACGTGCCGCGGCAGAACCTGTTTCGCGACCGCG
AGGGAGAGGAGCCCGAGGAGATGCGGGATCGAAAGTTCCACGCAGGGCGCGAGCTGCGGCATGGCCTGAA
TCGCGAGCGGTTGCTGCGCGAGGAGGACTTTGAGCCCGACGCGCGAACCGGGATTAGTCCCGCGCGCGCA
CACGTGGCGGCCGCCGACCTGGTAACCGCATACGAGCAGACGGTGAACCAGGAGATTAACTTTCAAAAAA
GCTTTAACAACCACGTGCGTACGCTTGTGGCGCGCGAGGAGGTGGCTATAGGACTGATGCATCTGTGGGA
CTTTGTAAGCGCGCTGGAGCAAAACCCAAATAGCAAGCCGCTCATGGCGCAGCTGTTCCTTATAGTGCAG
CACAGCAGGGACAACGAGGCATTCAGGGATGCGCTGCTAAACATAGTAGAGCCCGAGGGCCGCTGGCTGC
TCGATTTGATAAACATCCTGCAGAGCATAGTGGTGCAGGAGCGCAGCTTGAGCCTGGCTGACAAGGTGGC
CGCCATCAACTATTCCATGCTTAGCCTGGGCAAGTTTTACGCCCGCAAGATATACCATACCCCTTACGTT
CCCATAGACAAGGAGGTAAAGATCGAGGGGTTCTACATGCGCATGGCGCTGAAGGTGCTTACCTTGAGCG
ACGACCTGGGCGTTTATCGCAACGAGCGCATCCACAAGGCCGTGAGCGTGAGCCGGCGGCGCGAGCTCAG
CGACCGCGAGCTGATGCACAGCCTGCAAAGGGCCCTGGCTGGCACGGGCAGCGGCGATAGAGAGGCCGAG
TCCTACTTTGACGCGGGCGCTGACCTGCGCTGGGCCCCAAGCCGACGCGCCCTGGAGGCAGCTGGGGCCG
GACCTGGGCTGGCGGTGGCACCCGCGCGCGCTGGCAACGTCGGCGGCGTGGAGGAATATGACGAGGACGA
TGAGTACGAGCCAGAGGACGGCGAGTACTAAGCGGTGATGTTTCTGATCAGATGATGCAAGACGCAACGG
ACCCGGCGGTGCGGGCGGCGCTGCAGAGCCAGCCGTCCGGCCTTAACTCCACGGACGACTGGCGCCAGGT
CATGGACCGCATCATGTCGCTGACTGCGCGCAATCCTGACGCGTTCCGGCAGCAGCCGCAGGCCAACCGG
CTCTCCGCAATTCTGGAAGCGGTGGTCCCGGCGCGCGCAAACCCCACGCACGAGAAGGTGCTGGCGATCG
TAAACGCGCTGGCCGAAAACAGGGCCATCCGGCCCGACGAGGCCGGCCTGGTCTACGACGCGCTGCTTCA
GCGCGTGGCTCGTTACAACAGCGGCAACGTGCAGACCAACCTGGACCGGCTGGTGGGGGATGTGCGCGAG
GCCGTGGCGCAGCGTGAGCGCGCGCAGCAGCAGGGCAACCTGGGCTCCATGGTTGCACTAAACGCCTTCC
TGAGTACACAGCCCGCCAACGTGCCGCGGGGACAGGAGGACTACACCAACTTTGTGAGCGCACTGCGGCT
AATGGTGACTGAGACACCGCAAAGTGAGGTGTACCAGTCTGGGCCAGACTATTTTTTCCAGACCAGTAGA
CAAGGCCTGCAGACCGTAAACCTGAGCCAGGCTTTCAAAAACTTGCAGGGGCTGTGGGGGGTGCGGGCTC
CCACAGGCGACCGCGCGACCGTGTCTAGCTTGCTGACGCCCAACTCGCGCCTGTTGCTGCTGCTAATAGC
GCCCTTCACGGACAGTGGCAGCGTGTCCCGGGACACATACCTAGGTCACTTGCTGACACTGTACCGCGAG
GCCATAGGTCAGGCGCATGTGGACGAGCATACTTTCCAGGAGATTACAAGTGTCAGCCGCGCGCTGGGGC
AGGAGGACACGGGCAGCCTGGAGGCAACCCTAAACTACCTGCTGACCAACCGGCGGCAGAAGATCCCCTC
GTTGCACAGTTTAAACAGCGAGGAGGAGCGCATTTTGCGCTACGTGCAGCAGAGCGTGAGCCTTAACCTG
ATGCGCGACGGGGTAACGCCCAGCGTGGCGCTGGACATGACCGCGCGCAACATGGAACCGGGCATGTATG
CCTCAAACCGGCCGTTTATCAACCGCCTAATGGACTACTTGCATCGCGCGGCCGCCGTGAACCCCGAGTA
TTTCACCAATGCCATCTTGAACCCGCACTGGCTACCGCCCCCTGGTTTCTACACCGGGGGATTCGAGGTG
CCCGAGGGTAACGATGGATTCCTCTGGGACGACATAGACGACAGCGTGTTTTCCCCGCAACCGCAGACCC
TGCTAGAGTTGCAACAGCGCGAGCAGGCAGAGGCGGCGCTGCGAAAGGAAAGCTTCCGCAGGCCAAGCAG
CTTGTCCGATCTAGGCGCTGCGGCCCCGCGGTCAGATGCTAGTAGCCCATTTCCAAGCTTGATAGGGTCT
CTTACCAGCACTCGCACCACCCGCCCGCGCCTGCTGGGCGAGGAGGAGTACCTAAACAACTCGCTGCTGC
AGCCGCAGCGCGAAAAAAACCTGCCTCCGGCATTTCCCAACAACGGGATAGAGAGCCTAGTGGACAAGAT
GAGTAGATGGAAGACGTACGCGCAGGAGCACAGGGACGTGCCAGGCCCGCGCCCGCCCACCCGTCGTCAA
AGGCACGACCGTCAGCGGGGTCTGGTGTGGGAGGACGATGACTCGGCAGACGACAGCAGCGTCCTGGATT
TGGGAGGGAGTGGCAACCCGTTTGCGCACCTTCGCCCCAGGCTGGGGAGAATGTTTTAAAAAAAAAAAAG
CATGATGCAAAATAAAAAACTCACCAAGGCCATGGCACCGAGCGTTGGTTTTCTTGTATTCCCCTTAGTA
TGCGGCGCGCGGCGATGTATGAGGAAGGTCCTCCTCCCTCCTACGAGAGTGTGGTGAGCGCGGCGCCAGT
GGCGGCGGCGCTGGGTTCTCCCTTCGATGCTCCCCTGGACCCGCCGTTTGTGCCTCCGCGGTACCTGCGG
CCTACCGGGGGGAGAAACAGCATCCGTTACTCTGAGTTGGCACCCCTATTCGACACCACCCGTGTGTACC
TGGTGGACAACAAGTCAACGGATGTGGCATCCCTGAACTACCAGAACGACCACAGCAACTTTCTGACCAC
GGTCATTCAAAACAATGACTACAGCCCGGGGGAGGCAAGCACACAGACCATCAATCTTGACGACCGGTCG
CACTGGGGCGGCGACCTGAAAACCATCCTGCATACCAACATGCCAAATGTGAACGAGTTCATGTTTACCA
ATAAGTTTAAGGCGCGGGTGATGGTGTCGCGCTTGCCTACTAAGGACAATCAGGTGGAGCTGAAATACGA
GTGGGTGGAGTTCACGCTGCCCGAGGGCAACTACTCCGAGACCATGACCATAGACCTTATGAACAACGCG
ATCGTGGAGCACTACTTGAAAGTGGGCAGACAGAACGGGGTTCTGGAAAGCGACATCGGGGTAAAGTTTG
ACACCCGCAACTTCAGACTGGGGTTTGACCCCGTCACTGGTCTTGTCATGCCTGGGGTATATACAAACGA
AGCCTTCCATCCAGACATCATTTTGCTGCCAGGATGCGGGGTGGACTTCACCCACAGCCGCCTGAGCAAC
TTGTTGGGCATCCGCAAGCGGCAACCCTTCCAGGAGGGCTTTAGGATCACCTACGATGATCTGGAGGGTG
GTAACATTCCCGCACTGTTGGATGTGGACGCCTACCAGGCGAGCTTGAAAGATGACACCGAACAGGGCGG
GGGTGGCGCAGGCGGCAGCAACAGCAGTGGCAGCGGCGCGGAAGAGAACTCCAACGCGGCAGCCGCGGCA
ATGCAGCCGGTGGAGGACATGAACGATCATGCCATTCGCGGCGACACCTTTGCCACACGGGCTGAGGAGA
AGCGCGCTGAGGCCGAAGCAGCGGCCGAAGCTGCCGCCCCCGCTGCGCAACCCGAGGTCGAGAAGCCTCA
GAAGAAACCGGTGATCAAACCCCTGACAGAGGACAGCAAGAAACGCAGTTACAACCTAATAAGCAATGAC
AGCACCTTCACCCAGTACCGCAGCTGGTACCTTGCATACAACTACGGCGACCCTCAGACCGGAATCCGCT
CATGGACCCTGCTTTGCACTCCTGACGTAACCTGCGGCTCGGAGCAGGTCTACTGGTCGTTGCCAGACAT
GATGCAAGACCCCGTGACCTTCCGCTCCACGCGCCAGATCAGCAACTTTCCGGTGGTGGGCGCCGAGCTG
TTGCCCGTGCACTCCAAGAGCTTCTACAACGACCAGGCCGTCTACTCCCAACTCATCCGCCAGTTTACCT
CTCTGACCCACGTGTTCAATCGCTTTCCCGAGAACCAGATTTTGGCGCGCCCGCCAGCCCCCACCATCAC
CACCGTCAGTGAAAACGTTCCTGCTCTCACAGATCACGGGACGCTACCGCTGCGCAACAGCATCGGAGGA
GTCCAGCGAGTGACCATTACTGACGCCAGACGCCGCACCTGCCCCTACGTTTACAAGGCCCTGGGCATAG
TCTCGCCGCGCGTCCTATCGAGCCGCACTTTTTGAGCAAGCATGTCCATCCTTATATCGCCCAGCAATAA
CACAGGCTGGGGCCTGCGCTTCCCAAGCAAGATGTTTGGCGGGGCCAAGAAGCGCTCCGACCAACACCCA
GTGCGCGTGCGCGGGCACTACCGCGCGCCCTGGGGCGCGCACAAACGCGGCCGCACTGGGCGCACCACCG
TCGATGACGCCATCGACGCGGTGGTGGAGGAGGCGCGCAACTACACGCCCACGCCGCCACCAGTGTCCAC
AGTGGACGCGGCCATTCAGACCGTGGTGCGCGGAGCCCGGCGCTATGCTAAAATGAAGAGACGGCGGAGG
CGCGTAGCACGTCGCCACCGCCGCCGACCCGGCACTGCCGCCCAACGCGCGGCGGCGGCCCTGCTTAACC
GCGCACGTCGCACCGGCCGACGGGCGGCCATGCGGGCCGCTCGAAGGCTGGCCGCGGGTATTGTCACTGT
GCCCCCCAGGTCCAGGCGACGAGCGGCCGCCGCAGCAGCCGCGGCCATTAGTGCTATGACTCAGGGTCGC
AGGGGCAACGTGTATTGGGTGCGCGACTCGGTTAGCGGCCTGCGCGTGCCCGTGCGCACCCGCCCCCCGC
GCAACTAGATTGCAAGAAAAAACTACTTAGACTCGTACTGTTGTATGTATCCAGCGGCGGCGGCGCGCAA
CGAAGCTATGTCCAAGCGCAAAATCAAAGAAGAGATGCTCCAGGTCATCGCGCCGGAGATCTATGGCCCC
CCGAAGAAGGAAGAGCAGGATTACAAGCCCCGAAAGCTAAAGCGGGTCAAAAAGAAAAAGAAAGATGATG
ATGATGAACTTGACGACGAGGTGGAACTGCTGCACGCTACCGCGCCCAGGCGACGGGTACAGTGGAAAGG
TCGACGCGTAAAACGTGTTTTGCGACCCGGCACCACCGTAGTCTTTACGCCCGGTGAGCGCTCCACCCGC
ACCTACAAGCGCGTGTATGATGAGGTGTACGGCGACGAGGACCTGCTTGAGCAGGCCAACGAGCGCCTCG
GGGAGTTTGCCTACGGAAAGCGGCATAAGGACATGCTGGCGTTGCCGCTGGACGAGGGCAACCCAACACC
TAGCCTAAAGCCCGTAACACTGCAGCAGGTGCTGCCCGCGCTTGCACCGTCCGAAGAAAAGCGCGGCCTA
AAGCGCGAGTCTGGTGACTTGGCACCCACCGTGCAGCTGATGGTACCCAAGCGCCAGCGACTGGAAGATG
TCTTGGAAAAAATGACCGTGGAACCTGGGCTGGAGCCCGAGGTCCGCGTGCGGCCAATCAAGCAGGTGGC
GCCGGGACTGGGCGTGCAGACCGTGGACGTTCAGATACCCACTACCAGTAGCACCAGTATTGCCACCGCC
ACAGAGGGCATGGAGACACAAACGTCCCCGGTTGCCTCAGCGGTGGCGGATGCCGCGGTGCAGGCGGTCG
CTGCGGCCGCGTCCAAGACCTCTACGGAGGTGCAAACGGACCCGTGGATGTTTCGCGTTTCAGCCCCCCG
GCGCCCGCGCCGTTCGAGGAAGTACGGCGCCGCCAGCGCGCTACTGCCCGAATATGCCCTACATCCTTCC
ATTGCGCCTACCCCCGGCTATCGTGGCTACACCTACCGCCCCAGAAGACGAGCAACTACCCGACGCCGAA
CCACCACTGGAACCCGCCGCCGCCGTCGCCGTCGCCAGCCCGTGCTGGCCCCGATTTCCGTGCGCAGGGT
GGCTCGCGAAGGAGGCAGGACCCTGGTGCTGCCAACAGCGCGCTACCACCCCAGCATCGTTTAAAAGCCG
GTCTTTGTGGTTCTTGCAGATATGGCCCTCACCTGCCGCCTCCGTTTCCCGGTGCCGGGATTCCGAGGAA
GAATGCACCGTAGGAGGGGCATGGCCGGCCACGGCCTGACGGGCGGCATGCGTCGTGCGCACCACCGGCG
GCGGCGCGCGTCGCACCGTCGCATGCGCGGCGGTATCCTGCCCCTCCTTATTCCACTGATCGCCGCGGCG
ATTGGCGCCGTGCCCGGAATTGCATCCGTGGCCTTGCAGGCGCAGAGACACTGATTAAAAACAAGTTGCA
TGTGGAAAAATCAAAATAAAAAGTCTGGACTCTCACGCTCGCTTGGTCCTGTAACTATTTTGTAGAATGG
AAGACATCAACTTTGCGTCTCTGGCCCCGCGACACGGCTCGCGCCCGTTCATGGGAAACTGGCAAGATAT
CGGCACCAGCAATATGAGCGGTGGCGCCTTCAGCTGGGGCTCGCTGTGGAGCGGCATTAAAAATTTCGGT
TCCACCGTTAAGAACTATGGCAGCAAGGCCTGGAACAGCAGCACAGGCCAGATGCTGAGGGATAAGTTGA
AAGAGCAAAATTTCCAACAAAAGGTGGTAGATGGCCTGGCCTCTGGCATTAGCGGGGTGGTGGACCTGGC
CAACCAGGCAGTGCAAAATAAGATTAACAGTAAGCTTGATCCCCGCCCTCCCGTAGAGGAGCCTCCACCG
GCCGTGGAGACAGTGTCTCCAGAGGGGCGTGGCGAAAAGCGTCCGCGCCCCGACAGGGAAGAAACTCTGG
TGACGCAAATAGACGAGCCTCCCTCGTACGAGGAGGCACTAAAGCAAGGCCTGCCCACCACCCGTCCCAT
CGCGCCCATGGCTACCGGAGTGCTGGGCCAGCACACACCCGTAACGCTGGACCTGCCTCCCCCCGCCGAC
ACCCAGCAGAAACCTGTGCTGCCAGGCCCGACCGCCGTTGTTGTAACCCGTCCTAGCCGCGCGTCCCTGC
GCCGCGCCGCCAGCGGTCCGCGATCGTTGCGGCCCGTAGCCAGTGGCAACTGGCAAAGCACACTGAACAG
CATCGTGGGTCTGGGGGTGCAATCCCTGAAGCGCCGACGATGCTTCTGATAGCTAACGTGTCGTATGTGT
GTCATGTATGCGTCCATGTCGCCGCCAGAGGAGCTGCTGAGCCGCCGCGCGCCCGCTTTCCAAGATGGCT
ACCCCTTCGATGATGCCGCAGTGGTCTTACATGCACATCTCGGGCCAGGACGCCTCGGAGTACCTGAGCC
CCGGGCTGGTGCAGTTTGCCCGCGCCACCGAGACGTACTTCAGCCTGAATAACAAGTTTAGAAACCCCAC
GGTGGCGCCTACGCACGACGTGACCACAGACCGGTCCCAGCGTTTGACGCTGCGGTTCATCCCTGTGGAC
CGTGAGGATACTGCGTACTCGTACAAGGCGCGGTTCACCCTAGCTGTGGGTGATAACCGTGTGCTGGACA
TGGCTTCCACGTACTTTGACATCCGCGGCGTGCTGGACAGGGGCCCTACTTTTAAGCCCTACTCTGGCAC
TGCCTACAACGCCCTGGCTCCCAAGGGTGCCCCAAATCCTTGCGAATGGGATGAAGCTGCTACTGCTCTT
GAAATAAACCTAGAAGAAGAGGACGATGACAACGAAGACGAAGTAGACGAGCAAGCTGAGCAGCAAAAAA
CTCACGTATTTGGGCAGGCGCCTTATTCTGGTATAAATATTACAAAGGAGGGTATTCAAATAGGTGTCGA
AGGTCAAACACCTAAATATGCCGATAAAACATTTCAACCTGAACCTCAAATAGGAGAATCTCAGTGGTAC
GAAACAGAAATTAATCATGCAGCTGGGAGAGTCCTAAAAAAGACTACCCCAATGAAACCATGTTACGGTT
CATATGCAAAACCCACAAATGAAAATGGAGGGCAAGGCATTCTTGTAAAGCAACAAAATGGAAAGCTAGA
AAGTCAAGTGGAAATGCAATTTTTCTCAACTACTGAGGCAGCCGCAGGCAATGGTGATAACTTGACTCCT
AAAGTGGTATTGTACAGTGAAGATGTAGATATAGAAACCCCAGACACTCATATTTCTTACATGCCCACTA
TTAAGGAAGGTAACTCACGAGAACTAATGGGCCAACAATCTATGCCCAACAGGCCTAATTACATTGCTTT
TAGGGACAATTTTATTGGTCTAATGTATTACAACAGCACGGGTAATATGGGTGTTCTGGCGGGCCAAGCA
TCGCAGTTGAATGCTGTTGTAGATTTGCAAGACAGAAACACAGAGCTTTCATACCAGCTTTTGCTTGATT
CCATTGGTGATAGAACCAGGTACTTTTCTATGTGGAATCAGGCTGTTGACAGCTATGATCCAGATGTTAG
AATTATTGAAAATCATGGAACTGAAGATGAACTTCCAAATTACTGCTTTCCACTGGGAGGTGTGATTAAT
ACAGAGACTCTTACCAAGGTAAAACCTAAAACAGGTCAGGAAAATGGATGGGAAAAAGATGCTACAGAAT
TTTCAGATAAAAATGAAATAAGAGTTGGAAATAATTTTGCCATGGAAATCAATCTAAATGCCAACCTGTG
GAGAAATTTCCTGTACTCCAACATAGCGCTGTATTTGCCCGACAAGCTAAAGTACAGTCCTTCCAACGTA
AAAATTTCTGATAACCCAAACACCTACGACTACATGAACAAGCGAGTGGTGGCTCCCGGGCTAGTGGACT
GCTACATTAACCTTGGAGCACGCTGGTCCCTTGACTATATGGACAACGTCAACCCATTTAACCACCACCG
CAATGCTGGCCTGCGCTACCGCTCAATGTTGCTGGGCAATGGTCGCTATGTGCCCTTCCACATCCAGGTG
CCTCAGAAGTTCTTTGCCATTAAAAACCTCCTTCTCCTGCCGGGCTCATACACCTACGAGTGGAACTTCA
GGAAGGATGTTAACATGGTTCTGCAGAGCTCCCTAGGAAATGACCTAAGGGTTGACGGAGCCAGCATTAA
GTTTGATAGCATTTGCCTTTACGCCACCTTCTTCCCCATGGCCCACAACACCGCCTCCACGCTTGAGGCC
ATGCTTAGAAACGACACCAACGACCAGTCCTTTAACGACTATCTC
[453 nt withheld, positions 20836-21288]
CAGCCCATGAGCCGTCAGGTGGTGGATGATACTAAATACAAGGACTACCAACAGGTGGGCATCCTACACC
AACACAACAACTCTGGATTTGTTGGCTACCTTGCCCCCACCATGCGCGAAGGACAGGCCTACCCTGCTAA
CTTCCCCTATCCGCTTATAGGCAAGACCGCAGTTGACAGCATTACCCAGAAAAAGTTTCTTTGCGATCGC
ACCCTTTGGCGCATCCCATTCTCCAGTAACTTTATGTCCATGGGCGCACTCACAGACCTGGGCCAAAACC
TTCTCTACGCCAACTCCGCCCACGCGCTAGACATGACTTTTGAGGTGGATCCCATGGACGAGCCCACCCT
TCTTTATGTTTTGTTTGAAGTCTTTGACGTGGTCCGTGTGCACCAGCCGCACCGCGGCGTCATCGAAACC
GTGTACCTGCGCACGCCCTTCTCGGCCGGCAACGCCACAACATAAAGAAGCAAGCAACATCAACAACAGC
TGCCGCCATGGGCTCCAGTGAGCAGGAACTGAAAGCCATTGTCAAAGATCTTGGTTGTGGGCCATATTTT
TTGGGCACCTATGACAAGCGCTTTCCAGGCTTTGTTTCTCCACACAAGCTCGCCTGCGCCATAGTCAATA
CGGCCGGTCGCGAGACTGGGGGCGTACACTGGATGGCCTTTGCCTGGAACCCGCACTCAAAAACATGCTA
CCTCTTTGAGCCCTTTGGCTTTTCTGACCAGCGACTCAAGCAGGTTTACCAGTTTGAGTACGAGTCACTC
CTGCGCCGTAGCGCCATTGCTTCTTCCCCCGACCGCTGTATAACGCTGGAAAAGTCCACCCAAAGCGTAC
AGGGGCCCAACTCGGCCGCCTGTGGACTATTCTGCTGCATGTTTCTCCACGCCTTTGCCAACTGGCCCCA
AACTCCCATGGATCACAACCCCACCATGAACCTTATTACCGGGGTACCCAACTCCATGCTCAACAGTCCC
CAGGTACAGCCCACCCTGCGTCGCAACCAGGAACAGCTCTACAGCTTCCTGGAGCGCCACTCGCCCTACT
TCCGCAGCCACAGTGCGCAGATTAGGAGCGCCACTTCTTTTTGTCACTTGAAAAACATGTAAAAATAATG
TACTAGAGACACTTTCAATAAAGGCAAATGCTTTTATTTGTACACTCTCGGGTGATTATTTACCCCCACC
CTTGCCGTCTGCGCCGTTTAAAAATCAAAGGGGTTCTGCCGCGCATCGCTATGCGCCACTGGCAGGGACA
CGTTGCGATACTGGTGTTTAGTGCTCCACTTAAACTCAGGCACAACCATCCGCGGCAGCTCGGTGAAGTT
TTCACTCCACAGGCTGCGCACCATCACCAACGCGTTTAGCAGGTCGGGCGCCGATATCTTGAAGTCGCAG
TTGGGGCCTCCGCCCTGCGCGCGCGAGTTGCGATACACAGGGTTGCAGCACTGGAACACTATCAGCGCCG
GGTGGTGCACGCTGGCCAGCACGCTCTTGTCGGAGATCAGATCCGCGTCCAGGTCCTCCGCGTTGCTCAG
GGCGAACGGAGTCAACTTTGGTAGCTGCCTTCCCAAAAAGGGCGCGTGCCCAGGCTTTGAGTTGCACTCG
CACCGTAGTGGCATCAAAAGGTGACCGTGCCCGGTCTGGGCGTTAGGATACAGCGCCTGCATAAAAGCCT
TGATCTGCTTAAAAGCCACCTGAGCCTTTGCGCCTTCAGAGAAGAACATGCCGCAAGACTTGCCGGAAAA
CTGATTGGCCGGACAGGCCGCGTCGTGCACGCAGCACCTTGCGTCGGTGTTGGAGATCTGCACCACATTT
CGGCCCCACCGGTTCTTCACGATCTTGGCCTTGCTAGACTGCTCCTTCAGCGCGCGCTGCCCGTTTTCGC
TCGTCACATCCATTTCAATCACGTGCTCCTTATTTATCATAATGCTTCCGTGTAGACACTTAAGCTCGCC
TTCGATCTCAGCGCAGCGGTGCAGCCACAACGCGCAGCCCGTGGGCTCGTGATGCTTGTAGGTCACCTCT
GCAAACGACTGCAGGTACGCCTGCAGGAATCGCCCCATCATCGTCACAAAGGTCTTGTTGCTGGTGAAGG
TCAGCTGCAACCCGCGGTGCTCCTCGTTCAGCCAGGTCTTGCATACGGCCGCCAGAGCTTCCACTTGGTC
AGGCAGTAGTTTGAAGTTCGCCTTTAGATCGTTATCCACGTGGTACTTGTCCATCAGCGCGCGCGCAGCC
TCCATGCCCTTCTCCCACGCAGACACGATCGGCACACTCAGCGGGTTCATCACCGTAATTTCACTTTCCG
CTTCGCTGGGCTCTTCCTCTTCCTCTTGCGTCCGCATACCACGCGCCACTGGGTCGTCTTCATTCAGCCG
CCGCACTGTGCGCTTACCTCCTTTGCCATGCTTGATTAGCACCGGTGGGTTGCTGAAACCCACCATTTGT
AGCGCCACATCTTCTCTTTCTTCCTCGCTGTCCACGATTACCTCTGGTGATGGCGGGCGCTCGGGCTTGG
GAGAAGGGCGCTTCTTTTTCTTCTTGGGCGCAATGGCCAAATCCGCCGCCGAGGTCGATGGCCGCGGGCT
GGGTGTGCGCGGCACCAGCGCGTCTTGTGATGAGTCTTCCTCGTCCTCGGACTCGATACGCCGCCTCATC
CGCTTTTTTGGGGGCGCCCGGGGAGGCGGCGGCGACGGGGACGGGGACGACACGTCCTCCATGGTTGGGG
GACGTCGCGCCGCACCGCGTCCGCGCTCGGGGGTGGTTTCGCGCTGCTCCTCTTCCCGACTGGCCATTTC
CTTCTCCTATAGGCAGAAAAAGATCATGGAGTCAGTCGAGAAGAAGGACAGCCTAACCGCCCCCTCTGAG
TTCGCCACCACCGCCTCCACCGATGCCGCCAACGCGCCTACCACCTTCCCCGTCGAGGCACCCCCGCTTG
AGGAGGAGGAAGTGATTATCGAGCAGGACCCAGGTTTTGTAAGCGAAGACGACGAGGACCGCTCAGTACC
AACAGAGGATAAAAAGCAAGACCAGGACAACGCAGAGGCAAACGAGGAACAAGTCGGGCGGGGGGACGAA
AGGCATGGCGACTACCTAGATGTGGGAGACGACGTGCTGTTGAAGCATCTGCAGCGCCAGTGCGCCATTA
TCTGCGACGCGTTGCAAGAGCGCAGCGATGTGCCCCTCGCCATAGCGGATGTCAGCCTTGCCTACGAACG
CCACCTATTCTCACCGCGCGTACCCCCCAAACGCCAAGAAAACGGCACATGCGAGCCCAACCCGCGCCTC
AACTTCTACCCCGTATTTGCCGTGCCAGAGGTGCTTGCCACCTATCACATCTTTTTCCAAAACTGCAAGA
TACCCCTATCCTGCCGTGCCAACCGCAGCCGAGCGGACAAGCAGCTGGCCTTGCGGCAGGGCGCTGTCAT
ACCTGATATCGCCTCGCTCAACGAAGTGCCAAAAATCTTTGAGGGTCTTGGACGCGACGAGAAGCGCGCG
GCAAACGCTCTGCAACAGGAAAACAGCGAAAATGAAAGTCACTCTGGAGTGTTGGTGGAACTCGAGGGTG
ACAACGCGCGCCTAGCCGTACTAAAACGCAGCATCGAGGTCACCCACTTTGCCTACCCGGCACTTAACCT
ACCCCCCAAGGTCATGAGCACAGTCATGAGTGAGCTGATCGTGCGCCGTGCGCAGCCCCTGGAGAGGGAT
GCAAATTTGCAAGAACAAACAGAGGAGGGCCTACCCGCAGTTGGCGACGAGCAGCTAGCGCGCTGGCTTC
AAACGCGCGAGCCTGCCGACTTGGAGGAGCGACGCAAACTAATGATGGCCGCAGTGCTCGTTACCGTGGA
GCTTGAGTGCATGCAGCGGTTCTTTGCTGACCCGGAGATGCAGCGCAAGCTAGAGGAAACATTGCACTAC
ACCTTTCGACAGGGCTACGTACGCCAGGCCTGCAAGATCTCCAACGTGGAGCTCTGCAACCTGGTCTCCT
ACCTTGGAATTTTGCACGAAAACCGCCTTGGGCAAAACGTGCTTCATTCCACGCTCAAGGGCGAGGCGCG
CCGCGACTACGTCCGCGACTGCGTTTACTTATTTCTATGCTACACCTGGCAGACGGCCATGGGCGTTTGG
CAGCAGTGCTTGGAGGAGTGCAACCTCAAGGAGCTGCAGAAACTGCTAAAGCAAAACTTGAAGGACCTAT
GGACGGCCTTCAACGAGCGCTCCGTGGCCGCGCACCTGGCGGACATCATTTTCCCCGAACGCCTGCTTAA
AACCCTGCAACAGGGTCTGCCAGACTTCACCAGTCAAAGCATGTTGCAGAACTTTAGGAACTTTATCCTA
GAGCGCTCAGGAATCTTGCCCGCCACCTGCTGTGCACTTCCTAGCGACTTTGTGCCCATTAAGTACCGCG
AATGCCCTCCGCCGCTTTGGGGCCACTGCTACCTTCTGCAGCTAGCCAACTACCTTGCCTACCACTCTGA
CATAATGGAAGACGTGAGCGGTGACGGTCTACTGGAGTGTCACTGTCGCTGCAACCTATGCACCCCGCAC
CGCTCCCTGGTTTGCAATTCGCAGCTGCTTAACGAAAGTCAAATTATCGGTACCTTTGAGCTGCAGGGTC
CCTCGCCTGACGAAAAGTCCGCGGCTCCGGGGTTGAAACTCACTCCGGGGCTGTGGACGTCGGCTTACCT
TCGCAAATTTGTACCTGAGGACTACCACGCCCACGAGATTAGGTTCTACGAAGACCAATCCCGCCCGCCT
AATGCGGAGCTTACCGCCTGCGTCATTACCCAGGGCCACATTCTTGGCCAATTGCAAGCCATCAACAAAG
CCCGCCAAGAGTTTCTGCTACGAAAGGGACGGGGGGTTTACTTGGACCCCCAGTCCGGCGAGGAGCTCAA
CCCAATCCCCCCGCCGCCGCAGCCCTATCAGCAGCAGCCGCGGGCCCTTGCTTCCCAGGATGGCACCCAA
AAAGAAGCTGCAGCTGCCGCCGCCACCCACGGACGAGGAGGAATACTGGGACAGTCAGGCAGAGGAGGTT
TTGGACGAGGAGGAGGAGGACATGATGGAAGACTGGGAGAGCCTAGACGAGGAAGCTTCCGAGGTCGAAG
AGGTGTCAGACGAAACACCGTCACCCTCGGTCGCATTCCCCTCGCCGGCGCCCCAGAAATCGGCAACCGG
TTCCAGCATGGCTACAACCTCCGCTCCTCAGGCGCCGCCGGCACTGCCCGTTCGCCGACCCAACCGTAGA
TGGGACACCACTGGAACCAGGGCCGGTAAGTCCAAGCAGCCGCCGCCGTTAGCCCAAGAGCAACAACAGC
GCCAAGGCTACCGCTCATGGCGCGGGCACAAGAACGCCATAGTTGCTTGCTTGCAAGACTGTGGGGGCAA
CATCTCCTTCGCCCGCCGCTTTCTTCTCTACCATCACGGCGTGGCCTTCCCCCGTAACATCCTGCATTAC
TACCGTCATCTCTACAGCCCATACTGCACCGGCGGCAGCGGCAGCAACAGCAGCGGCCACACAGAAGCAA
AGGCGACCGGATAGCAAGACTCTGACAAAGCCCAAGAAATCCACAGCGGCGGCAGCAGCAGGAGGAGGAG
CGCTGCGTCTGGCGCCCAACGAACCCGTATCGACCCGCGAGCTTAGAAACAGGATTTTTCCCACTCTGTA
TGCTATATTTCAACAGAGCAGGGGCCAAGAACAAGAGCTGAAAATAAAAAACAGGTCTCTGCGATCCCTC
ACCCGCAGCTGCCTGTATCACAAAAGCGAAGATCAGCTTCGGCGCACGCTGGAAGACGCGGAGGCTCTCT
TCAGTAAATACTGCGCGCTGACTCTTAAGGACTAGTTTCGCGCCCTTTCTCAAATTTAAGCGCGAAAACT
ACGTCATCTCCAGCGGCCACACCCGGCGCCAGCACCTGTTGTCAGCGCCATTATGAGCAAGGAAATTCCC
ACGCCCTACATGTGGAGTTACCAGCCACAAATGGGACTTGCGGCTGGAGCTGCCCAAGACTACTCAACCC
GAATAAACTACATGAGCGCGGGACCCCACATGATATCCCGGGTCAACGGAATACGCGCCCACCGAAACCG
AATTCTCCTGGAACAGGCGGCTATTACCACCACACCTCGTAATAACCTTAATCCCCGTAGTTGGCCCGCT
GCCCTGGTGTACCAGGAAAGTCCCGCTCCCACCACTGTGGTACTTCCCAGAGACGCCCAGGCCGAAGTTC
AGATGACTAACTCAGGGGCGCAGCTTGCGGGCGGCTTTCGTCACAGGGTGCGGTCGCCCGGGCAGGGTAT
AACTCACCTGACAATCAGAGGGCGAGGTATTCAGCTCAACGACGAGTCGGTGAGCTCCTCGCTTGGTCTC
CGTCCGGACGGGACATTTCAGATCGGCGGCGCCGGCCGCTCTTCATTCACGCCTCGTCAGGCAATCCTAA
CTCTGCAGACCTCGTCCTCTGAGCCGCGCTCTGGAGGCATTGGAACTCTGCAATTTATTGAGGAGTTTGT
GCCATCGGTCTACTTTAACCCCTTCTCGGGACCTCCCGGCCACTATCCGGATCAATTTATTCCTAACTTT
GACGCGGTAAAGGACTCGGCGGACGGCTACGACTGAATGTTAAGTGGAGAGGCAGAGCAACTGCGCCTGA
AACACCTGGTCCACTGTCGCCGCCACAAGTGCTTTGCCCGCGACTCCGGTGAGTTTTGCTACTTTGAATT
GCCCGAGGATCATATCGAGGGCCCGGCGCACGGCGTCCGGCTTACCGCCCAGGGAGAGCTTGCCCGTAGC
CTGATTCGGGAGTTTACCCAGCGCCCCCTGCTAGTTGAGCGGGACAGGGGACCCTGTGTTCTCACTGTGA
TTTGCAACTGTCCTAACCCTGGATTACATCAAGATCCTCTAGTTAATGTCAGGTCGCCTAAGTCGATTAA
CTAGAGTACCCGGGGATCTTATTCCCTTTAACTAATAAAAAAAAATAATAAAGCATCACTTACTTAAAAT
CAGTTAGCAAATTTCTGTCCAGTTTATTCAGCAGCACCTCCTTGCCCTCCTCCCAGCTCTGGTATTGCAG
CTTCCTCCTGGCTGCAAACTTTCTCCACAATCTAAATGGAATGTCAGTTTCCTCCTGTTCCTGTCCATCC
GCACCCACTATCTTCATGTTGTTGCAGATGAAGCGCGCAAGACCGTCTGAAGATACCTTCAACCCCGTGT
ATCCATATGACACGGAAACCGGTCCTCCAACTGTGCCTTTTCTTACTCCTCCCTTTGTATCCCCCAATGG
GTTTCAAGAGAGTCCCCCTGGGGTACTCTCTTTGCGCCTATCCGAACCTCTAGTTACCTCCAATGGCATG
CTTGCGCTCAAAATGGGCAACGGCCTCTCTCTGGACGAGGCCGGCAACCTTACCTCCCAAAATGTAACCA
CTGTGAGCCCACCTCTCAAAAAAACCAAGTCAAACATAAACCTGGAAATATCTGCACCCCTCACAGTTAC
CTCAGAAGCCCTAACTGTGGCTGCCGCCGCACCTCTAATGGTCGCGGGCAACACACTCACCATGCAATCA
CAGGCCCCGCTAACCGTGCACGACTCCAAACTTAGCATTGCCACCCAAGGACCCCTCACAGTGTCAGAAG
GAAAGCTAGCCCTGCAAACATCAGGCCCCCTCACCACCACCGATAGCAGTACCCTTACTATCACTGCCTC
ACCCCCTCTAACTACTGCCACTGGTAGCTTGGGCATTGACTTGAAAGAGCCCATTTATACACAAAATGGA
AAACTAGGACTAAAGTACGGGGCTCCTTTGCATGTAACAGACGACCTAAACACTTTGACCGTAGCAACTG
GTCCAGGTGTGACTATTAATAATACTTCCTTGCAAACTAAAGTTACTGGAGCCTTGGGTTTTGATTCACA
AGGCAATATGCAACTTAATGTAGCAGGAGGACTAAGGATTGATTCTCAAAACAGACGCCTTATACTTGAT
GTTAGTTATCCGTTTGATGCTCAAAACCAACTAAATCTAAGACTAGGACAGGGCCCTCTTTTTATAAACT
CAGCCCACAACTTGGATATTAACTACAACAAAGGCCTTTACTTGTTTACAGCTTCAAACAATTCCAAAAA
GCTTGAGGTTAACCTAAGCACTGCCAAGGGGTTGATGTTTGACGCTACAGCCATAGCCATTAATGCAGGA
GATGGGCTTGAATTTGGTTCACCTAATGCACCAAACACAAATCCCCTCAAAACAAAAATTGGCCATGGCC
TAGAATTTGATTCAAACAAGGCTATGGTTCCTAAACTAGGAACTGGCCTTAGTTTTGACAGCACAGGTGC
CATTACAGTAGGAAACAAAAATAATGATAAGCTAACTTTGTGGACCACACCAGCTCCATCTCCTAACTGT
AGACTAAATGCAGAGAAAGATGCTAAACTCACTTTGGTCTTAACAAAATGTGGCAGTCAAATACTTGCTA
CAGTTTCAGTTTTGGCTGTTAAAGGCAGTTTGGCTCCAATATCTGGAACAGTTCAAAGTGCTCATCTTAT
TATAAGATTTGACGAAAATGGAGTGCTACTAAACAATTCCTTCCTGGACCCAGAATATTGGAACTTTAGA
AATGGAGATCTTACTGAAGGCACAGCCTATACAAACGCTGTTGGATTTATGCCTAACCTATCAGCTTATC
CAAAATCTCACGGTAAAACTGCCAAAAGTAACATTGTCAGTCAAGTTTACTTAAACGGAGACAAAACTAA
ACCTGTAACACTAACCATTACACTAAACGGTACACAGGAAACAGGAGACACAACTCCAAGTGCATACTCT
ATGTCATTTTCATGGGACTGGTCTGGCCACAACTACATTAATGAAATATTTGCCACATCCTCTTACACTT
TTTCATACATTGCCCAAGAATAAAGAATCGTTTGTGTTATGTTTCAACGTGTTTATTTTTCAATTGCAGA
AAATTTCAAGTCATTTTTCATTCAGTAGTATAGCCCCACCACCACATAGCTTATACAGATCACCGTACCT
TAATCAAACTCACAGAACCCTAGTATTCAACCTGCCACCTCCCTCCCAACACACAGAGTACACAGTCCTT
TCTCCCCGGCTGGCCTTAAAAAGCATCATATCATGGGTAACAGACATATTCTTAGGTGTTATATTCCACA
CGGTTTCCTGTCGAGCCAAACGCTCATCAGTGATATTAATAAACTCCCCGGGCAGCTCACTTAAGTTCAT
GTCGCTGTCCAGCTGCTGAGCCACAGGCTGCTGTCCAACTTGCGGTTGCTTAACGGGCGGCGAAGGAGAA
GTCCACGCCTACATGGGGGTAGAGTCATAATCGTGCATCAGGATAGGGCGGTGGTGCTGCAGCAGCGCGC
GAATAAACTGCTGCCGCCGCCGCTCCGTCCTGCAGGAATACAACATGGCAGTGGTCTCCTCAGCGATGAT
TCGCACCGCCCGCAGCATAAGGCGCCTTGTCCTCCGGGCACAGCAGCGCACCCTGATCTCACTTAAATCA
GCACAGTAACTGCAGCACAGCACCACAATATTGTTCAAAATCCCACAGTGCAAGGCGCTGTATCCAAAGC
TCATGGCGGGGACCACAGAACCCACGTGGCCATCATACCACAAGCGCAGGTAGATTAAGTGGCGACCCCT
CATAAACACGCTGGACATAAACATTACCTCTTTTGGCATGTTGTAATTCACCACCTCCCGGTACCATATA
AACCTCTGATTAAACATGGCGCCATCCACCACCATCCTAAACCAGCTGGCCAAAACCTGCCCGCCGGCTA
TACACTGCAGGGAACCGGGACTGGAACAATGACAGTGGAGAGCCCAGGACTCGTAACCATGGATCATCAT
GCTCGTCATGATATCAATGTTGGCACAACACAGGCACACGTGCATACACTTCCTCAGGATTACAAGCTCC
TCCCGCGTTAGAACCATATCCCAGGGAACAACCCATTCCTGAATCAGCGTAAATCCCACACTGCAGGGAA
GACCTCGCACGTAACTCACGTTGTGCATTGTCAAAGTGTTACATTCGGGCAGCAGCGGATGATCCTCCAG
TATGGTAGCGCGGGTTTCTGTCTCAAAAGGAGGTAGACGATCCCTACTGTACGGAGTGCGCCGAGACAAC
CGAGATCGTGTTGGTCGTAGTGTCATGCCAAATGGAACGCCGGACGTAGTCATATTTCCTGAAGCAAAAC
CAGGTGCGGGCGTGACAAACAGATCTGCGTCTCCGGTCTCGCCGCTTAGATCGCTCTGTGTAGTAGTTGT
AGTATATCCACTCTCTCAAAGCATCCAGGCGCCCCCTGGCTTCGGGTTCTATGTAAACTCCTTCATGCGC
CGCTGCCCTGATAACATCCACCACCGCAGAATAAGCCACACCCAGCCAACCTACACATTCGTTCTGCGAG
TCACACACGGGAGGAGCGGGAAGAGCTGGAAGAACCATGTTTTTTTTTTTATTCCAAAAGATTATCCAAA
ACCTCAAAATGAAGATCTATTAAGTGAACGCGCTCCCCTCCGGTGGCGTGGTCAAACTCTACAGCCAAAG
AACAGATAATGGCATTTGTAAGATGTTGCACAATGGCTTCCAAAAGGCAAACGGCCCTCACGTCCAAGTG
GACGTAAAGGCTAAACCCTTCAGGGTGAATCTCCTCTATAAACATTCCAGCACCTTCAACCATGCCCAAA
TAATTCTCATCTCGCCACCTTCTCAATATATCTCTAAGCAAATCCCGAATATTAAGTCCGGCCATTGTAA
AAATCTGCTCCAGAGCGCCCTCCACCTTCAGCCTCAAGCAGCGAATCATGATTGCAAAAATTCAGGTTCC
TCACAGACCTGTATAAGATTCAAAAGCGGAACATTAACAAAAATACCGCGATCCCGTAGGTCCCTTCGCA
GGGCCAGCTGAACATAATCGTGCAGGTCTGCACGGACCAGCGCGGCCACTTCCCCGCCAGGAACCATGAC
AAAAGAACCCACACTGATTATGACACGCATACTCGGAGCTATGCTAACCAGCGTAGCCCCGATGTAAGCT
TGTTGCATGGGCGGCGATATAAAATGCAAGGTGCTGCTCAAAAAATCAGGCAAAGCCTCGCGCAAAAAAG
AAAGCACATCGTAGTCATGCTCATGCAGATAAAGGCAGGTAAGCTCCGGAACCACCACAGAAAAAGACAC
CATTTTTCTCTCAAACATGTCTGCGGGTTTCTGCATAAACACAAAATAAAATAACAAAAAAACATTTAAA
CATTAGAAGCCTGTCTTACAACAGGAAAAACAACCCTTATAAGCATAAGACGGACTACGGCCATGCCGGC
GTGACCGTAAAAAAACTGGTCACCGTGATTAAAAAGCACCACCGACAGCTCCTCGGTCATGTCCGGAGTC
ATAATGTAAGACTCGGTAAACACATCAGGTTGATTCACATCGGTCAGTGCTAAAAAGCGACCGAAATAGC
CCGGGGGAATACATACCCGCAGGCGTAGAGACAACATTACAGCCCCCATAGGAGGTATAACAAAATTAAT
AGGAGAGAAAAACACATAAACACCTGAAAAACCCTCCTGCCTAGGCAAAATAGCACCCTCCCGCTCCAGA
ACAACATACAGCGCTTCCACAGCGGCAGCCATAACAGTCAGCCTTACCAGTAAAAAAGAAAACCTATTAA
AAAAACACCACTCGACACGGCACCAGCTCAATCAGTCACAGTGTAAAAAAGGGCCAAGTGCAGAGCGAGT
ATATATAGGACTAAAAAATGACGTAACGGTTAAAGTCCACAAAAAACACCCAGAAAACCGCACGCGAACC
TACGCCCAGAAACGAAAGCCAAAAAACCCACAACTTCCTCAAATCGTCACTTCCGTTTTCCCACGTTACG
TCACTTCCCATTTTAAGAAAACTACAATTCCCAACACATACAAGTTACTCCGCCCTAAAACCTACGTCAC
CCGCCCCGTTCCCACGCCCCGCGCCACGTCACAAACTCCACCCCCTCATTATCATATTGGCTTCAATCCA
AAATAAGGTATATTATTGATGATGTTAATTAACATGCATGGATCCATATGCGGTGTGAAATACCGCACAG
ATGCGTAAGGAGAAAATACCGCATCAGGCGCTCTTCCGCTTCCTCGCTCACTGACTCGCTGCGCTCGGTC
GTTCGGCTGCGGCGAGCGGTATCAGCTCACTCAAAGGCGGTAATACGGTTATCCACAGAATCAGGGGATA
ACGCAGGAAAGAACATGTGAGCAAAAGGCCAGCAAAAGGCCAGGAACCGTAAAAAGGCCGCGTTGCTGGC
GTTTTTCCATAGGCTCCGCCCCCCTGACGAGCATCACAAAAATCGACGCTCAAGTCAGAGGTGGCGAAAC
CCGACAGGACTATAAAGATACCAGGCGTTTCCCCCTGGAAGCTCCCTCGTGCGCTCTCCTGTTCCGACCC
TGCCGCTTACCGGATACCTGTCCGCCTTTCTCCCTTCGGGAAGCGTGGCGCTTTCTCATAGCTCACGCTG
TAGGTATCTCAGTTCGGTGTAGGTCGTTCGCTCCAAGCTGGGCTGTGTGCACGAACCCCCCGTTCAGCCC
GACCGCTGCGCCTTATCCGGTAACTATCGTCTTGAGTCCAACCCGGTAAGACACGACTTATCGCCACTGG
CAGCAGCCACTGGTAACAGGATTAGCAGAGCGAGGTATGTAGGCGGTGCTACAGAGTTCTTGAAGTGGTG
GCCTAACTACGGCTACACTAGAAGGACAGTATTTGGTATCTGCGCTCTGCTGAAGCCAGTTACCTTCGGA
AAAAGAGTTGGTAGCTCTTGATCCGGCAAACAAACCACCGCTGGTAGCGGTGGTTTTTTTGTTTGCAAGC
AGCAGATTACGCGCAGAAAAAAAGGATCTCAAGAAGATCCTTTGATCTTTTCTACGGGGTCTGACGCTCA
GTGGAACGAAAACTCACGTTAAGGGATTTTGGTCATGAGATTATCAAAAAGGATCTTCACCTAGATCCTT
TTAAATTAAAAATGAAGTTTTAAATCAATCTAAAGTATATATGAGTAAACTTGGTCTGACAGTTACCAAT
GCTTAATCAGTGAGGCACCTATCTCAGCGATCTGTCTATTTCGTTCATCCATAGTTGCCTGACTCCCCGT
CGTGTAGATAACTACGATACGGGAGGGCTTACCATCTGGCCCCAGTGCTGCAATGATACCGCGAGACCCA
CGCTCACCGGCTCCAGATTTATCAGCAATAAACCAGCCAGCCGGAAGGGCCGAGCGCAGAAGTGGTCCTG
CAACTTTATCCGCCTCCATCCAGTCTATTAATTGTTGCCGGGAAGCTAGAGTAAGTAGTTCGCCAGTTAA
TAGTTTGCGCAACGTTGTTGCCATTGCTGCAGCCATGAGATTATCAAAAAGGATCTTCACCTAGATCCTT
TTCACGTAGAAAGCCAGTCCGCAGAAACGGTGCTGACCCCGGATGAATGTCAGCTACTGGGCTATCTGGA
CAAGGGAAAACGCAAGCGCAAAGAGAAAGCAGGTAGCTTGCAGTGGGCTTACATGGCGATAGCTAGACTG
GGCGGTTTTATGGACAGCAAGCGAACCGGAATTGCCAGCTGGGGCGCCCTCTGGTAAGGTTGGGAAGCCC
TGCAAAGTAAACTGGATGGCTTTCTTGCCGCCAAGGATCTGATGGCGCAGGGGATCAAGCTCTGATCAAG
AGACAGGATGAGGATCGTTTCGCATGATTGAACAAGATGGATTGCACGCAGGTTCTCCGGCCGCTTGGGT
GGAGAGGCTATTCGGCTATGACTGGGCACAACAGACAATCGGCTGCTCTGATGCCGCCGTGTTCCGGCTG
TCAGCGCAGGGGCGCCCGGTTCTTTTTGTCAAGACCGACCTGTCCGGTGCCCTGAATGAACTGCAAGACG
AGGCAGCGCGGCTATCGTGGCTGGCCACGACGGGCGTTCCTTGCGCAGCTGTGCTCGACGTTGTCACTGA
AGCGGGAAGGGACTGGCTGCTATTGGGCGAAGTGCCGGGGCAGGATCTCCTGTCATCTCACCTTGCTCCT
GCCGAGAAAGTATCCATCATGGCTGATGCAATGCGGCGGCTGCATACGCTTGATCCGGCTACCTGCCCAT
TCGACCACCAAGCGAAACATCGCATCGAGCGAGCACGTACTCGGATGGAAGCCGGTCTTGTCGATCAGGA
TGATCTGGACGAAGAGCATCAGGGGCTCGCGCCAGCCGAACTGTTCGCCAGGCTCAAGGCGAGCATGCCC
GACGGCGAGGATCTCGTCGTGACCCATGGCGATGCCTGCTTGCCGAATATCATGGTGGAAAATGGCCGCT
TTTCTGGATTCATCGACTGTGGCCGGCTGGGTGTGGCGGACCGCTATCAGGACATAGCGTTGGCTACCCG
TGATATTGCTGAAGAGCTTGGCGGCGAATGGGCTGACCGCTTCCTCGTGCTTTACGGTATCGCCGCTCCC
GATTCGCAGCGCATCGCCTTCTATCGCCTTCTTGACGAGTTCTTCTGAATTTTGTTAAAATTTTTGTTAA
ATCAGCTCATTTTTTAACCAATAGGCCGAAATCGGCAAAATCCCTTATAAATCAAAAGAATAGACCGAGA
TAGGGT
[37 nt withheld, positions 35925-35961]
AAAGAACGTGGACTCCAACGTCAAAGG
[49 nt withheld, positions 35989-36037]
T
[91 nt withheld, positions 36039-36129]
G
[124 nt withheld, positions 36131-36254]
CCATTCGCCATTCAGGATCGAATTAATTCTTAATTAACATCATCAATAATATACCTTATTTTGGATTGAA
GCCAATATGATAATGAGGGGGTGGAGTTTGTGACGTGGCGCGGGGCGTGGGAACGGGGCGGGTGACGTAG
TAGTGTGGCGGAAGTGTGATGTTGCAAGTGTGGCGGAACACATGTAAGCGACGGATGTGGCAAAAGTGAC
GTTTTTGGTGTGCGCCGGTGTACACAGGAAGTGACAATTTTCGCGCGGTTTTAGGCGGATGTTGTAGTAA
ATTTGGGCGTAACCGAGTAAGATTTGGCCATTTTCGCGGGAAAACTGAATAAGAGGAAGTGAAATCTGAA
TAATTTTGTGTTACTCATAGCGCGTAATACTGTAATAGTAATCAATTACGGGGTCATTAGTTCATAGCCC
ATATATGGAGTTCCG
Features (pLannotate 1.2.2; 46 found; start..end, strand, type, name):
      1..304     +  enhancer       CMV enhancer: human cytomegalovirus immediate early enhancer
    305..508     +  promoter       CMV promoter: human cytomegalovirus (CMV) immediate early promoter
    576..597     +  misc_feature   MCS (fragment): multiple cloning site
    602..1609    +  CDS            rtTA: tetracycline-controlled transactivator, comprising a fusion of the reverse tetracycline repressor rTetR with the C-terminal activation domain of herpes simplex virus VP16 In the Tet-On® system, rtTA binds to the Tet-responsive element and stimulates transcription only in the presence of tetracycline or doxycycline.
   1626..2206    +  misc_feature   IRES2: internal ribosome entry site (IRES) of the encephalomyocarditis virus (EMCV)
   2216..3178    +  CDS            birA: BIRA_ECOLI - Also known as bioR, dhbB. Experimental evidence at protein level: Swiss-Prot protein existence level 1. Acts both as a biotin--[acetyl-CoA-carboxylase] ligase and a biotin-operon repressor. In the presence of ATP, BirA activates biotin to form the BirA-biotinyl-5'-adenylate (BirA-bio-5'-AMP or holoBirA) complex. HoloBirA can either transfer the biotinyl moiety to the biotin carboxyl carrier protein (BCCP) subunit of acetyl-CoA carboxylase, or bind to the biotin operator site and inhibit transcription of the operon. From Escherichia coli (strain K12).
   3197..3238    +  CDS            V5 tag: epitope tag from simian virus 5
   3294..3518    +  polyA_signal   bGH poly(A) signal: bovine growth hormone polyadenylation signal
   3522..3543    +  promoter       SV40 promoter (fragment): SV40 enhancer and early promoter
   3665..4084    +  CDS            IX: CAP9_ADE05 - Experimental evidence at protein level: Swiss-Prot protein existence level 1. Structural component of the virion that acts as a cement protein on the capsid exterior and forms triskelion structures consisting of three molecules that stabilize three hexon trimers at the center of each icosahedral facet and fixes the peripentonal hexons. Dispensable for assembly. During virus entry, recruits the anterograde motor kinesin-1 to the capsid docked at the nuclear pore complex thereby subjecting the docked capsid to a pulling force. The resulting tension leads to capsid disruption, disper
   4171..5400    -  CDS            IVa2 (fragment): PKG1_ADEM1 - Protein inferred from homology: Swiss-Prot protein existence level 3. Component of the packaging machinery which encapsidates the viral DNA into preformed capsids and transcriptional activator of the viral major late promoter (MLP). Binds, along with packaging proteins 2 and 3, to the specific packaging sequence on the left end of viral genomic DNA and displays ATPase activity thereby providing the power stroke of the packaging machinery. The activity of packaging protein IVa2 is stimulated by protein 33K which acts as a terminase. May be the protein that pumps DNA into the capsid
   5256..8423    -  CDS            POL: DPOL_ADE05 - Experimental evidence at protein level: Swiss-Prot protein existence level 1. Eukaryotic-type DNA polymerase involved in viral genomic replication. DNA synthesis is protein primed, and acts in a strand displacement replication. Assembles in complex with viral pTP, DBP, host NFIA and host POU2F1/OCT1 on viral origin of replication. The polymerase covalently transfers dCMP onto pTP, thereby initiating complementary strand synthesis. From Human adenovirus C serotype 5 (HAdV-5) (Human adenovirus 5).
   8642..10645   -  CDS            PTP: TERM_ADE05 - Experimental evidence at protein level: Swiss-Prot protein existence level 1. Protein covalently bound to the viral DNA that acts as a primer for viral genomic replication by DNA strand displacement. Assembles on the viral origin of replication in an initiation complex with viral polymerase, DBP, host NFIA and host POU2F1/OCT1. During initiation, the polymerase covalently couples the first dCTP with Ser- 580 of pTP. The terminal protein stimulates the template activity over 20 fold compared to protein-free templates. Neo-synthesized viral genomes are linked to two preterminal prot
  10674..10830   +  ncRNA          VA: Accession: RF00102 - VA RNA
  10929..11086   +  ncRNA          VA: Accession: RF00102 - VA RNA
  11104..12348   +  CDS            L1: PKG3_ADE05 - Experimental evidence at protein level: Swiss-Prot protein existence level 1. Involved in viral genome packaging through its interaction with packaging proteins 1 and 2. After proteolytic cleavage by adenovirus protease, L1 52/55k protein is removed from the capsid during viral maturation. From Human adenovirus C serotype 5 (HAdV-5) (Human adenovirus 5).
  12372..14126   +  CDS            CAP3_ADE05: Experimental evidence at protein level: Swiss-Prot protein existence level 1. Structural component of the virion that acts as a cement protein on the capsid exterior and which mediates the interactions between the hexons, including the peripentonal hexons, and reaches all the way to the penton vertices. Two hexon linking proteins IIIa, one from each facet, stabilize the unique edge interface between a pair of facets. As the virus enters the host cell, hexon linking proteins IIIa are shed concomitant with virion acidification in the endosome. During virus assembly, seems to play a role in the s
  14210..15922   +  CDS            L2: CAPSP_ADE05 - Experimental evidence at protein level: Swiss-Prot protein existence level 1. Major capsid protein that self-associates to form penton base pentamers, each in the shape of a pentagon, situated at the 12 vertices of the pseudo T=25 capsid. Involved in virus secondary attachment to host cell after initial attachment by the fiber protein. Binds host integrin heterodimer ITGAV-ITGB5 (alphaV-beta5) thereby triggering clathrin-mediated endocytosis of virions. Mediates initial virus attachment to CXADR-negative cells. Binding to integrins ITGAV-ITGB5 also seems to induce macropinocytosi
  15932..16525   +  CDS            L2: NP_ADE02 - Experimental evidence at protein level: Swiss-Prot protein existence level 1. Plays a role in the inhibition of host immune response within the nucleus. Interacts with cellular nucleosomes and immobilizes the host immune danger signal HMGB1 on chromatin. In turn, prevents HMGB1 release out of the cell and thus decreases inflammation. Plays also a role in the wrapping and condensation of the viral DNA. May also promote viral genome import into the nucleus. From Human adenovirus C serotype 2 (HAdV-2) (Human adenovirus 2).
  16598..17701   +  CDS            L2: CORE5_ADE05 - Experimental evidence at protein level: Swiss-Prot protein existence level 1. Associates loosely with the viral DNA to form an outer shell around the nucleoprotein-DNA complex and links it with the capsid by binding the endosome lysis protein. Dissociates from the viral genome during entry. Might be involved in nuclear capsid assembly of the viral particles through its association with NPM1/nucleophosmin. From Human adenovirus C serotype 5 (HAdV-5) (Human adenovirus 5).
  17732..17971   +  CDS            COR10_ADE02: Experimental evidence at protein level: Swiss-Prot protein existence level 1. [Pre-core protein X]: Interacts with the viral DNA and aids in tightly condensing it within the capsid. Cleavage of pre-core protein X may serve to partially relax this structure within the mature virion prior to its entry into the nucleus. From Human adenovirus C serotype 2 (HAdV-2) (Human adenovirus 2).
  18057..18806   +  CDS            L3: CAP6_ADE05 - Experimental evidence at protein level: Swiss-Prot protein existence level 1. [Protease cofactor]: Cofactor that activates the viral protease. Binds to viral protease in a 1:1 ratio. From Human adenovirus C serotype 5 (HAdV-5) (Human adenovirus 5).
  18895..21750   +  CDS            L3 (sequence partly withheld): CAPSH_ADE05 - Experimental evidence at protein level: Swiss-Prot protein existence level 1. Major capsid protein that self-associates to form 240 hexon trimers, each in the shape of a hexagon, building most of the pseudo T=25 capsid. Assembled into trimeric units with the help of the chaperone shutoff protein. Transported by pre-protein VI to the nucleus where it associates with other structural proteins to form an empty capsid. Might be involved, through its interaction with host dyneins, in the intracellular microtubule-dependent transport of incoming viral capsid to the nucleus. From Human
  21786..22397   +  CDS            L3: PRO_ADE05 - Experimental evidence at transcript level: Swiss-Prot protein existence level 2. Cleaves viral precursor proteins (pTP, pIIIa, pVI, pVII, pVIII, and pX) inside newly assembled particles giving rise to mature virions. Protease complexed to its cofactor slides along the viral DNA to specifically locate and cleave the viral precursors. Mature virions have a weakened organization compared to the unmature virions, thereby facilitating subsequent uncoating. Without maturation, the particle lacks infectivity and is unable to uncoat. Late in adenovirus infection, in the cytoplasm, may part
  22499..24085   -  CDS            DBP: DNB2_ADE05 - Experimental evidence at protein level: Swiss-Prot protein existence level 1. Plays a role in the elongation phase of viral strand displacement replication by unwinding the template in an ATP- independent fashion, employing its capacity to form multimers. Also enhances the rate of initiation. Released from template upon second strand synthesis. Assembles in complex with viral pTP, viral pol, host NFIA and host POU2F1/OCT1 on viral origin of replication. Covers the whole ssDNA genome during synthesis. The complementary strand synthesis induces its relese from DNA template. May inhi
  24114..26534   +  CDS            L4: SHUT_ADE05 - Experimental evidence at protein level: Swiss-Prot protein existence level 1. Protein that inhibits host translation while promoting late viral translation by ribosome shunting. Blocks host cap-dependent translation by binding to eIF4G, displacing MKNK1 from cap initiation complexes and preventing EIF4E phosphorylation. Binds to the tripartite leader sequence of viral late mRNAs and recruits host eIF4G, PABPC1/poly-A binding protein and 40S ribosomes subunits on viral mRNAs, allowing ribosome shunting and efficient translation of late viral mRNAs even though conventional translati
  26747..27130   +  CDS            SF33K_ADE02 (fragment): Experimental evidence at protein level: Swiss-Prot protein existence level 1. Probably functions as the small terminase that is part of the molecular motor that translocates genomic DNA in empty capsid during DNA packaging. This motor is located at a unique vertex and comprises at least the IVa2 ATPase, the small terminase 33K and probably a portal. Forms a ring-like structure of about 17 nm in which genomic DNA is translocated into the capsid. Stimulates IVa2 ATPase activity in the presence of the viral genome. Once the DNA is packaged, the terminase detaches: the 33K protein is present in th
  27221..27901   +  CDS            L4: CAP8_ADE02 - Experimental evidence at protein level: Swiss-Prot protein existence level 1. [Hexon-linking protein-C]: Structural component of the virion that acts as a cement protein on the capsid interior and which glue the peripentonal hexons and group-of-nine hexons together. From Human adenovirus C serotype 2 (HAdV-2) (Human adenovirus 2).
  27905..28183   +  CDS            E312_ADE02 (fragment): Experimental evidence at protein level: Swiss-Prot protein existence level 1. From Human adenovirus C serotype 2 (HAdV-2) (Human adenovirus 2).
  28281..28445   -  CDS            UXP_ADE05 (fragment): Experimental evidence at transcript level: Swiss-Prot protein existence level 2. Might play a role in viral replication since it is associated with viral replication centers. Seems to have an effect on DBP localization. From Human adenovirus C serotype 5 (HAdV-5) (Human adenovirus 5).
  28456..30198   +  CDS            SPIKE_ADE05: Experimental evidence at protein level: Swiss-Prot protein existence level 1. Forms spikes that protrude from each vertex of the icosahedral capsid. Interacts with host coxsackievirus and adenovirus receptor CXADR located at the cell tight junctions to provide virion initial attachment to target cell. The fiber protein binds to CXADR with a higher affinity than CXADR binds to itself, thereby blocking the cell-cell adhesion function of CXADR dimers and leading to local disruption of the tight junction. Fiber protein present on neo- synthesized particles may thus disrupt the junctional integrity
  30331..30408   -  CDS            E417_ADE03: Protein predicted: Swiss-Prot protein existence level 4. From Human adenovirus B serotype 3 (HAdV-3) (Human adenovirus 3).
  30610..31491   -  CDS            E434_ADE02: Experimental evidence at protein level: Swiss-Prot protein existence level 1. Plays a major role to prevent cellular inhibition of viral genome replication by nuclear bodies. Assembles an SCF-like E3 ubiquitin ligase complex based on the cellular proteins ELOB, ELOC, CUL5 and RBX1, in cooperation with viral E1B-55K. This viral RING-type ligase ubiquitinates cellular substrates prior to proteasomal degradation: p53/TP53, LIG4, MRE11-RAD50-NBS1 (MRN) complex, ITGA3, DAXX and BLM. From Human adenovirus C serotype 2 (HAdV-2) (Human adenovirus 2).
  31770..32117   -  CDS            E411_ADE05: Experimental evidence at protein level: Swiss-Prot protein existence level 1. From Human adenovirus C serotype 5 (HAdV-5) (Human adenovirus 5).
  32117..32506   -  CDS            E4RF2_ADE02: Protein predicted: Swiss-Prot protein existence level 4. From Human adenovirus C serotype 2 (HAdV-2) (Human adenovirus 2).
  32557..32940   -  CDS            E4RF1_ADE02: Experimental evidence at protein level: Swiss-Prot protein existence level 1. May modulate tight-junctions functions of infected cells through interactions with PDZ proteins. E4 ORF1 has ben show for Adenovirus 9 to interact with protein involved in tight junction regulation. May play a role in mTOR activation by activating PI3- kinase, thus overriding cellular checkpoint for translation. From Human adenovirus C serotype 2 (HAdV-2) (Human adenovirus 2).
  33250..33352   -  repeat_region  ITR: inverted terminal repeat of human adenovirus serotype 5 inverted
  33372..33426   +  misc_feature   bom (fragment): basis of mobility region from pBR322
  33612..34200   -  rep_origin     ori: high-copy-number ColE1/pMB1/pBR322/pUC origin of replication
  34372..34686   -  CDS            bla(M) (fragment): β-lactamase lacking the signal sequence; bla(M); allows cytosolic expression of β-lactamase
  34731..35000   +  CDS            tnpA (fragment): TN5P_ECOLX - Also known as tnp. Experimental evidence at protein level: Swiss-Prot protein existence level 1. Mediates transposition of transposon Tn5 by a 'cut and paste' mechanism. First, the monomeric transposase binds the 19 bp inverted DNA repeats flanking the transposon. Then, dimerization of the DNA- bound transposase creates a synaptic DNA complex. After nicking of the first DNA strand, excision of the transposon proceeds through a series of intermediates. The transposase then mediates the insertion of the transposon at a new site by strand transfer. The activity of the wild- type tran
  35032..35826   +  CDS            NeoR/KanR: aminoglycoside phosphotransferase from Tn5; aph(3')-II (or nptII); confers resistance to neomycin, kanamycin, and G418 (Geneticin®)
  35896..36254   -  rep_origin     f1 ori (sequence partly withheld): f1 bacteriophage origin of replication; arrow indicates direction of (+) strand synthesis
  36292..36394   +  repeat_region  ITR: inverted terminal repeat of human adenovirus serotype 5 inverted
  36482..36632   +  misc_signal    Ad5 Ψ: packaging signal for adenovirus serotype 5
  36637..36689   +  enhancer       CMV enhancer (fragment): human cytomegalovirus immediate early enhancer
