[The description below was written by a language model from this plasmid's Addgene catalogue record and pLannotate feature annotations shown in this document.]
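Description:
pAd:CMV-rtTA-IRES-birA is a recombinant adenoviral genome plasmid built on the pAdEasy system (human adenovirus serotype 5-based), intended for producing adenovirus that delivers a bicistronic expression cassette to mammalian cells. The sequenced record is about 36.7 kb. The bacterial portion sits between the two Ad5 inverted terminal repeats and carries a ColE1/pBR322-type origin, an f1 origin, a Tn5-derived NeoR/KanR gene that provides the kanamycin selection listed in the catalogue, and a truncated β-lactamase remnant. The catalogue describes the plasmid as low copy. The catalogue's insert size of 33,000 bp simply repeats the backbone figure; in the feature table the expression cassette itself spans roughly 3.5 kb.

The cassette lies just downstream of the left ITR and the Ad5 Ψ packaging signal, in the position where no E1 genes are annotated. The CMV immediate early enhancer and promoter drive a single transcript encoding rtTA, the reverse tetracycline-controlled transactivator that activates Tet-responsive promoters only in the presence of doxycycline. This is followed by an EMCV IRES that allows cap-independent translation of E. coli BirA biotin ligase, annotated with a V5 epitope tag immediately downstream, and a bGH polyadenylation signal. The rest of the plasmid comprises adenoviral genes, including pIX, IVa2, polymerase, pTP, DBP, VA RNAs, the L1–L4 late structural proteins, fiber and E4 ORFs. Only a fragment of E3 is annotated.

According to the associated publication, the construct supports genome-wide location analysis by pull-down of in vivo biotinylated transcription factors. BirA would biotinylate a factor carrying a biotin acceptor tag, and rtTA would presumably allow doxycycline-inducible expression of that factor from a separate Tet-responsive construct, although the record does not describe that partner.
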