Addgene plasmid #31375: pAd:CMV-rtTA-IRES-birA
Depositing lab: William Pu. Depositing organization: Boston Children's Hospital. Publication: Genome-wide location analysis by pull down of in vivo biotinylated transcription factors. He A, Pu WT. Curr Protoc Mol Biol. 2010 Oct;Chapter 21:Unit 21.20. doi: 10.1002/0471142727.mb2120s92. PubMed 20890903.
Backbone
  Vector backbone: pAdEasy
  Backbone manufacturer: Stratagene
  Backbone size w/o insert (bp): 33000
  Vector type: Mammalian Expression, Adenoviral
Growth in bacteria
  Bacterial resistance: Kanamycin, 50 μg/mL
  Growth temperature: 37°C
  Growth strain: DH5alpha
  Copy number: Low Copy
Gene/Insert
  Gene/Insert name: rtTA-IRES-BirA
  Insert size (bp): 33000
  Cloning method: Restriction Enzyme
  Sequencing primers: 5′ CMV
Terms and licenses: Academic/Nonprofit Terms; Industry Terms: Not Available to Industry
How to cite: pAd:CMV-rtTA-IRES-birA was a gift from William Pu (Addgene plasmid # 31375 ; http://n2t.net/addgene:31375 ; RRID:Addgene_31375)
