>Addgene plasmid #31375 | pAd:CMV-rtTA-IRES-birA | addgene partial sequence | sequence record 38430 | IRES-F 5'-TGGCTCTCCTCAAGCGTATT-3'
CATTGTATGGGATCTGATCTGGGGCCTCGGTACACATGCTTTACATGTGTTTAGTCGAGGTTAAAAAAAC
GTCTAGGCCCCCCGAACCACGGGGACGTGGTTTTCCTTTGAAAAACACGATGATAATATGGCCCTCGAGA
CCATGAAGGATAACACCGTGCCACTGAAATTGATTGCCCTGTTAGCGAACGGTGAATTTCACTCTGGCGA
GCAGTTGGGTGAAACGCTGGGAATGAGCCGGGCGGCTATTAATAAACACATTCAGACACTGCGTGACTGG
GGCGTTGATGTCTTTACCGTTCCGGGTAAAGGATACAGCCTGCCTGAGCCTATCCAGTTACTTAATGCTA
AACAGATATTGGGTCAGCTGGATGGCGGTAGTGTAGCCGTGCTGCCAGTGATTGACTCCACGAATCAGTA
CCTTCTTGATCGTATCGGAGAGCTTAAATCGGGCGATGCTTGCATTGCAGAATACCAGCAGGCTGGCCGT
GGTCGCCGGGGTCGGAAATGGTTTTCGCCTTTTGGCGCAAACTTATATTTGTCGATGTTCTGGCGTCTGG
AACAAGGCCCGGCGGCGGCGATTGGTTTAAGTCTGGTTATCGGTATCGTGATGGCGGAAGTATTACGCAA
GCTGGGTGCAGATAAAGTTCGTGTTAAATGGCCTAATGACCTCTATCTGCAGGATCGCAAGCTGGCAGGC
ATTCTGGTGGAGCTGACTGGCAAAACTGGCGATGCG
