>Addgene plasmid #31375 | pAd:CMV-rtTA-IRES-birA | depositor partial sequence | sequence record 41165 | Sequence confirming CMV and rtTA using primer sequence 5'-CTAAAGTAAAATGCCCCACAGC-3'
CCTTGTTGGCATAAAAAGGCTAATTGATTTTCGAGAGTTTCATACTGTTTTTCTGTAGGCCGTGTATCTG
AATGTACTTTTGCTCCATNGCGATGACTTAGTAAAGCACATCTAAAACTTTTAGCGTTATTGCGTAAAAA
ATCTTGCCAGCTTTCCCCTTTTAAAGGGCAAAAGTGAGTATGGTGCCTATCTAACATCTCAATGGCTAAG
GCGTCGAGCAAAGCCCGCTTATTTTTTACATGCCAATACAGTGTAGGCTGCTCTACACCAAGCTTCTGGG
CGAGTTTACGGGTTGTTAAACCTTCGATTCCGACCTCATTAAGCAGCTCTAATGCGCTGTTAATCACTTT
ACTTTTATCTAATCTAGACATGGTGGATCTGAGTCCGGTAGCGCTAGAAGCTTAGGCTCGAGCGGCCGCG
TCGACGGTACCAGATCTCTAGCGGATCTGACGGTTCACTAAACCAGCTCTGCTTATATAGACCTCCCACC
GTACACGCCTACCGCCCATTTGCGTCAATGGGGCGGAGTTGTTACGACATTTTGGAAAGTCCCGTTGATT
TTGGTGCCAAAACAAACTCCCATTGACGTCAATGGGGTGGAGACTTGGAAATCCCCGTGAGTCAAACCGC
TATCCACGCCCATTGATGTACTGCCAAAACCGCATCACCATGGTAATAGCGATGACTAATACGTAGATGT
ACTGCCAAGTA
