>Addgene plasmid #31375 | pAd:CMV-rtTA-IRES-birA | depositor partial sequence | sequence record 41166 | Sequence confirming BirA using primer sequence 5'-ACAGATATTGGGTCAGCTGGAT-3'
TGATTGACTCCACGAATCAGTACCTTCTTGATCGTATCGGAGAGCTTAAATCGGGCGATGCTTGCATTGC
AGAATACCAGCAGGCTGGCCGTGGTCGCCGGGGTCGGAAATGGTTTTCGCCTTTTGGCGCAAACTTATAT
TTGTCGATGTTCTGGCGTCTGGAACAAGGCCCGGCGGCGGCGATTGGTTTAAGTCTGGTTATCGGTATCG
TGATGGCGGAAGTATTACGCAAGCTGGGTGCAGATAAAGTTCGTGTTAAATGGCCTAATGACCTCTATCT
GCAGGATCGCAAGCTGGCAGGCATTCTGGTGGAGCTGACTGGCAAAACTGGCGATGCGGCGCAAATAGTC
ATTGGAGCCGGGATCAACATGGCAATGCGCCGTGTTGAAGAGAGTGTCGTTAATCAGGGGTGGATCACGC
TGCAGGAAGCGGGGATCAATCTCGATCGTAATACGTTGGCGGCCATGCTAATACGTGAATTACGTGCTGC
GTTGGAACTCTTCGAACAAGAAGG
